# Supplementary material for: Hypomorphic mutation in the large subunit of replication protein A affects mutagenesis by human APOBEC cytidine deaminases in yeast
Source: bioRxiv preprint, doi:10.1101/2024.06.27.601081, version 2 (2024-07-04)
Supplement: Supplementary Tables and Datasets [file 601081_file02.zip › Supplementary dataset 3/Plasmid_sequences.txt]

LOCUS       pySR419              8858 bp    DNA     circular SYN 17-MAY-2019
DEFINITION  Ligation of backbone into insert.
ACCESSION   pySR419
KEYWORDS    .
SOURCE      Unknown
  ORGANISM  Unknown
            Unclassified.
REFERENCE   1  (bases 1 to 8858)
  AUTHORS   Self
  JOURNAL   Unpublished.
COMMENT     SECID/File created by SciEd Central, Scientific & Educational
            Software.
FEATURES             Location/Qualifiers
     CDS             complement(27..1034)
                     /gene="tTA rev transactivator"
     misc_feature    1035..1328
                     /gene="CMV promoter"
     CDS             2075..2093
                     /gene="TET-R binding site_1"
     CDS             2117..2135
                     /gene="TET-R binding site_2"
     CDS             2159..2177
                     /gene="TET-R binding site_3"
     CDS             2201..2219
                     /gene="TET-R binding site_4"
     CDS             2243..2261
                     /gene="TET-R binding site_5"
     CDS             2285..2303
                     /gene="TET-R binding site_6"
     CDS             2327..2345
                     /gene="TET-R binding site_7"
     CDS             complement(4024..4884)
                     /gene="AmpR"
     misc_feature    5133..5196
                     /gene="(null)"
                     /product="5' primer for switching selective marker"
     CDS             5197..6920
                     /gene="KanMX-Hygro"
     misc_feature    6984..7758
                     /gene="ARS416"
                     /product="ARS416"
     CDS             6984..7082
                     /gene="TRP1"
ORIGIN      
        1 gaattcttat acgatcctcg cgccccctac ccaccgtact cgtcaattcc aagggcatcg
       61 gtaaacatct gctcaaactc gaagtcggcc atatccagag cgccgtaggg ggcggagtcg
      121 tggggggtaa atcccggacc cggggaatcc ccgtccccca acatgtccag atcgaaatcg
      181 tctagcgcgt cggcatgcgc catcgccacg tcctcgccgt ctaagtggag ctcgtccccc
      241 aggctgacat cggtcggggg ggccgtcgac agtctgcgcg tgtgtcccgc ggggagaaag
      301 gacaggcgcg gagccgccag ccccgcctct tcgggggcgt cgtcgtccgg gagatcgagc
      361 aggccctcga tggtagaccc gtaattgttt ttcgtacgcg cgcggctgta cgcggaccca
      421 ctttcacatt taagttgttt ttctaatccg catatgatca attcaaggcc gaataagaag
      481 gctggctctg caccttggtg atcaaataat tcgatagctt gtcgtaataa tggcggcata
      541 ctatcagtag taggtgtttc cctttcttct ttagcgactt gatgctcttg atcttccaat
      601 acgcaaccta aagtaaaatg ccccacagcg ctgagtgcat ataacgcgtt ctctagtgaa
      661 aaaccttgtt ggcataaaaa ggctaattga ttttcgagag tttcatactg tttttctgta
      721 ggccgtgtat ctgaatgtac ttttgctcca ttgcgatgac ttagtaaagc acatctaaaa
      781 cttttagcgt tattgcgtaa aaaatcttgc cagctttccc cttttaaagg gcaaaagtga
      841 gtatggtgcc tatctaacat ctcaatggct aaggcgtcga gcaaagcccg cttatttttt
      901 acatgccaat acagtgtagg ctgctctaca ccaagcttct gggcgagttt acgggttgtt
      961 aaaccttcga ttccgacctc attaagcagc tctaatgcgc tgttaatcac tttactttta
     1021 tctaatctag acatatgaat tggggccgcg gaggctggat cggtcccggt gtcttctatg
     1081 gaggtcaaaa cagcgtggat ggcgtctcca ggcgatctga cggttcacta aacgagctct
     1141 gcttatatag acctcccacc gtacacgcct accgcccatt tgcgtcaatg gggcggagtt
     1201 gttacgacat tttggaaagt cccgttgatt ttggtgccaa aacaaactcc cattgacgtc
     1261 aatggggtgg agacttggaa atccccgtga gtcaaaccgc tatccacgcc cattgatgta
     1321 ctgccaaaac cgcatcacca tggtaatagc gatgactaat acgtagatgt actgccaagt
     1381 aggaaagtcc cataaggtca tgtactgggc ataatgccag gcgggccatt taccgtcatt
     1441 gacgtcaata gggggcgtac ttggcatatg atacacttga tgtactgcca agtgggcagt
     1501 ttaccgtaaa tactccaccc attgacgtca atggaaagtc cctattggcg ttactatggg
     1561 aacatacgtc attattgacg tcaatgggcg ggggtcgttg ggcggtcagc caggcgggcc
     1621 atttaccgta agttatgtaa cgcggaactc catatatggg ctatgaacta atgaccccgt
     1681 aattgattac tattaataac tagtcaataa tcaatgtcaa catggcggta atgttggaca
     1741 tgagccaata taaatgtaca tattatgata tggatacaac gtatgcaatg ggccaagctc
     1801 ctcgagtaat tcgcgccact tctaaataag cgaatttctt atgatttatg atttttatta
     1861 ttaaataagt tataaaaaaa ataagtgtat acaaatttta aagtgactct taggttttaa
     1921 aacgaaaatt cttattcttg agtaactctt tcctgtaggt caggttgctt tctcaggtat
     1981 agtatgaggt cgctcttatt gaccacacct ctaccggcag atccgctagg gataacaggg
     2041 taatatagat caattcctcg atcgagttta ccactcccta tcagtgatag agaaaagtga
     2101 aagtcgagtt taccactccc tatcagtgat agagaaaagt gaaagtcgag tttaccactc
     2161 cctatcagtg atagagaaaa gtgaaagtcg agtttaccac tccctatcag tgatagagaa
     2221 aagtgaaagt cgagtttacc actccctatc agtgatagag aaaagtgaaa gtcgagttta
     2281 ccactcccta tcagtgatag agaaaagtga aagtcgagtt taccactccc tatcagtgat
     2341 agagaaaagt gaaagtcgag ctcggtaccc tatggcatgc atgtgctctg tatgtatata
     2401 aaactcttgt tttcttcttt tctctaaata ttctttcctt atacattagg tcctttgtag
     2461 cataaattac tatacttcta tagacacgca aacacaaata cacacactaa attaccggat
     2521 caattcgggg gatccgttta aacaggcctg ttaacatcga tagcggccgc tagggccctg
     2581 caggagggcc gcatcatgta attagttatg tcacgcttac attcacgccc tccccccaca
     2641 tccgctctaa ccgaaaagga aggagttaga caacctgaag tctaggtccc tatttatttt
     2701 tttatagtta tgttagtatt aagaacgtta tttatatttc aaatttttct tttttttctg
     2761 tacagacgcg tgtacgcatg taacattata ctgaaaacct tgcttgagaa ggttttggga
     2821 cgctcgaagg ctttaatttg cggccaagct tggcgtaatc atggtcatag ctgtttcctg
     2881 tgtgaaattg ttatccgctc acaattccac acaacatacg agccggaagc ataaagtgta
     2941 aagcctgggg tgcctaatga gtgagctaac tcacattaat tgcgttgcgc tcactgcccg
     3001 ctttccagtc gggaaacctg tcgtgccagc tgcattaatg aatcggccaa cgcgcgggga
     3061 gaggcggttt gcgtattggg cgctcttccg cttcctcgct cactgactcg ctgcgctcgg
     3121 tcgttcggct gcggcgagcg gtatcagctc actcaaaggc ggtaatacgg ttatccacag
     3181 aatcagggga taacgcagga aagaacatgt gagcaaaagg ccagcaaaag gccaggaacc
     3241 gtaaaaaggc cgcgttgctg gcgtttttcc ataggctccg cccccctgac gagcatcaca
     3301 aaaatcgacg ctcagtcaga ggtggcgaaa cccgacagga ctataaagat accaggcgtt
     3361 tccccctgga agctccctcg tgcgctctcc tgttccgacc ctgccgctta ccggatacct
     3421 gtccgccttt ctcccttcgg gaagcgtggc gctttctcat agctcacgct gtaggtatct
     3481 cagttcggtg taggtcgttc gctccaagct gggctgtgtg cacgaacccc ccgttcagcc
     3541 cgaccgctgc gccttatccg gtaactatcg tcttgagtcc aacccggtaa gacacgactt
     3601 atcgccactg gcagcagcca ctggtaacag gattagcaga gcgaggtatg taggcggtgc
     3661 tacagagttc ttgaagtggt ggcctaacta cggctacact agaaggacag tatttggtat
     3721 ctgcgctctg ctgaagccag ttaccttcgg aaaaagagtt ggtagctctt gatccggcaa
     3781 acaaaccacc gctggtagcg gtggtttttt tgtttgcaag cagcagatta cgcgcagaaa
     3841 aaaaggatct caagaagatc ctttgatctt ttctacgggg tctgacgctc agtggaacga
     3901 aaactcacgt taagggattt tggtcatgag attatcaaaa aggatcttca cctagatcct
     3961 tttaaattaa aaatgaagtt ttaaatcaat ctaaagtata tatgagtaaa cttggtctga
     4021 cagttaccaa tgcttaatca gtgaggcacc tatctcagcg atctgtctat ttcgttcatc
     4081 catagttgcc tgactccccg tcgtgtagat aactacgata cgggagggct taccatctgg
     4141 ccccagtgct gcaatgatac cgcgagaccc acgctcaccg gctccagatt tatcagcaat
     4201 aaaccagcca gccggaaggg ccgagcgcag aagtggtcct gcaactttat ccgcctccat
     4261 ccagtctatt aattgttgcc gggaagctag agtaagtagt tcgccagtta atagtttgcg
     4321 caacgttgtt gccattgcta caggcatcgt ggtgtcacgc tcgtcgtttg gtatggcttc
     4381 attcagctcc ggttcccaac gatcaaggcg agttacatga tcccccatgt tgtgcaaaaa
     4441 agcggttagc tccttcggtc ctccgatcgt tgtcagaagt aagttggccg cagtgttatc
     4501 actcatggtt atggcagcac tgcataattc tcttactgtc atgccatccg taagatgctt
     4561 ttctgtgact ggtgagtact caaccaagtc attctgagaa tagtgtatgc ggcgaccgag
     4621 ttgctcttgc ccggcgtcaa tacgggataa taccgcgcca catagcagaa ctttaaaagt
     4681 gctcatcatt ggaaaacgtt cttcggggcg aaaactctca aggatcttac cgctgttgag
     4741 atccagttcg atgtaaccca ctcgtgcacc caactgatct tcagcatctt ttactttcac
     4801 cagcgtttct gggtgagcaa aaacaggaag gcaaaatgcc gcaaaaaagg gaataagggc
     4861 gacacggaaa tgttgaatac tcatactctt cctttttcaa tattattgaa gcatttatca
     4921 gggttattgt ctcatgagcg gatacatatt tgaatgtatt tagaaaaata aacaaatagg
     4981 ggttccgcgc acatttcccc gaaaagtgcc acctgacgtc taagaaacca ttattatcat
     5041 gacattaacc tataaaaata ggcgtatcac gaggcccttt cgtcttcaag aattaattcg
     5101 gtcgaaaaaa gaaaaggaga gggccaagag ggagggcatt ggtgactatt gagcacgtga
     5161 gtatacgtga ttaagcacac aaaggcagct tggagtcgta cgctgcaggt cgacggatcc
     5221 ccgggttaat taaggcgcgc cagatctgtt tagcttgcct cgtccccgcc gggtcacccg
     5281 gccagcgaca tggaggccca gaataccctc cttgacagtc ttgacgtgcg cagctcaggg
     5341 gcatgatgtg actgtcgccc gtacatttag cccatacatc cccatgtata atcatttgca
     5401 tccatacatt ttgatggccg cacggcgcga agcaaaaatt acggctcctc gctgcagacc
     5461 tgcgagcagg gaaacgctcc cctcacagac gcgttgaatt gtccccacgc cgcgcccctg
     5521 tagagaaata taaaaggtta ggatttgcca ctgaggttct tctttcatat acttcctttt
     5581 aaaatcttgc taggatacag ttctcacatc acatccgaac ataaacaacc atgggtaaaa
     5641 agcctgaact caccgcgacg tctgtcgaga agtttctgat cgaaaagttc gacagcgtct
     5701 ccgacctgat gcagctctcg gagggcgaag aatctcgtgc tttcagcttc gatgtaggag
     5761 ggcgtggata tgtcctgcgg gtaaatagct gcgccgatgg tttctacaaa gatcgttatg
     5821 tttatcggca ctttgcatcg gccgcgctcc cgattccgga agtgcttgac attggggaat
     5881 tcagcgagag cctgacctat tgcatctccc gccgtgcaca gggtgtcacg ttgcaagacc
     5941 tgcctgaaac cgaactgccc gctgttctgc agccggtcgc ggaggccatg gatgcgatcg
     6001 ctgcggccga tcttagccag acgagcgggt tcggcccatt cggaccgcaa ggaatcggtc
     6061 aatacactac atggcgtgat ttcatatgcg cgattgctga tccccatgtg tatcactggc
     6121 aaactgtgat ggacgacacc gtcagtgcgt ccgtcgcgca ggctctcgat gagctgatgc
     6181 tttgggccga ggactgcccc gaagtccggc acctcgtgca cgcggatttc ggctccaaca
     6241 atgtcctgac ggacaatggc cgcataacag cggtcattga ctggagcgag gcgatgttcg
     6301 gggattccca atacgaggtc gccaacatct tcttctggag gccgtggttg gcttgtatgg
     6361 agcagcagac gcgctacttc gagcggaggc atccggagct tgcaggatcg ccgcggctcc
     6421 gggcgtatat gctccgcatt ggtcttgacc aactctatca gagcttggtt gacggcaatt
     6481 tcgatgatgc agcttgggcg cagggtcgat gcgacgcaat cgtccgatcc ggagccggga
     6541 ctgtcgggcg tacacaaatc gcccgcagaa gcgcggccgt ctggaccgat ggctgtgtag
     6601 aagtactcgc cgatagtgga aaccgacgcc ccagcactcg tccgagggca aaggaataat
     6661 cagtactgac aataaaaaga ttcttgtttt caagaacttg tcatttgtat agttttttta
     6721 tattgtagtt gttctatttt aatcaaatgt tagcgtgatt tatatttttt ttcgcctcga
     6781 catcatctgc ccagatgcga agttaagtgc gcagaaagta atatcatgcg tcaatcgtat
     6841 gtgaatgctg gtcgctatac tgctgtcgat tcgatactaa cgccgccatc cagtgtcgaa
     6901 aacgagctcg aattcatcga agcttacatt ttatgttagc tggtggactg acgccagaaa
     6961 atgttggtga tgcgcttaga ttaaatggcg ttattggtgt tgatgtaagc ggaggtgtgg
     7021 agacaaatgg tgtaaaagac tctaacaaaa tagcaaattt cgtcaaaaat gctaagaaat
     7081 aggttattac tgagtagtat ttatttaagt attgtttgtg cacttgcctg caagcctttt
     7141 gaaaagcaag cataaaagat ctaaacataa aatctgtaaa ataacaagat gtaaagataa
     7201 tgctaaatca tttggctttt tgattgattg tacaggaaaa tatacatcgc agggggttga
     7261 cttttaccat ttcaccgcaa tggaatcaaa cttgttgaag agaatgttca caggcgcata
     7321 cgctacaatg acccgattct tgctagcctt ttctcggtct tgcaaacaac cgccggcagc
     7381 ttagtatata aatacacatg tacatacctc tctccgtatc ctcgtaatca ttttcttgta
     7441 tttatcgtct tttcgctgta aaaactttat cacacttatc tcaaatacac ttattaaccg
     7501 cttttactat tatcttctac gctgacagta atatcaaaca gtgacacata ttaaacacag
     7561 tggtttcttt gcataaacac catcagcctc aagtcgtcaa gtaaagattt cgtgttcatg
     7621 cagatagata acaatctata tgttgataat tagcgttgcc tcatcaatgc gagatccgtt
     7681 taaccggacc ctagtgcact taccccacgt tcggtccact gtgtgccgaa catgctcctt
     7741 cactatttta acatgtggaa ttaattctca tgtttgacag cttatcatcg aactctaaga
     7801 ggtgatactt atttactgta aaactgtgac gataaaaccg gaaggaagaa taagaaaact
     7861 cgaactgatc tataatgcct attttctgta aagagtttaa gctatgaaag cctcggcatt
     7921 ttggccgctc ctaggtagtg ctttttttcc aaggacaaaa cagtttcttt ttcttgagca
     7981 ggttttatgt ttcggtaatc ataaacaata aataaattat ttcatttatg tttaaaaata
     8041 aaaaataaaa aagtatttta aatttttaaa aaagttgatt ataagcatgt gaccttttgc
     8101 aagcaattaa attttgcaat ttgtgatttt aggcaaaagt tacaatttct ggctcgtgta
     8161 atatatgtat gctaaagtga acttttacaa agtcgatatg gacttagtca aaagaaattt
     8221 tcttaaaaat atatagcact agccaattta gcacttcttt atgagatata ttatagactt
     8281 tattaagcca gatttgtgta ttatatgtat ttacccggcg aatcatggac atacattctg
     8341 aaataggtaa tattctctat ggtgagacag catagataac ctaggataca agttaaaagc
     8401 tagtactgtt ttgcagtaat ttttttcttt tttataagaa tgttaccacc taaataagtt
     8461 ataaagtcaa tagttaagtt tgatatttga ttgtaaaata ccgtaatata tttgcatgat
     8521 caaaaggctc aatgttgact agccagcatg tcaaccacta tattgatcac cgatatatgg
     8581 acttccacac caactagtaa tatgacaata aattcaagat attcttcatg agaatggccc
     8641 agcgatatat gcggtgtgaa ataccgcaca gatgcgtaag gagaaaatac cgcatcaggc
     8701 gccattcgcc attcaggctg cgcaactgtt gggaagggcg atcggtgcgg gcctcttcgc
     8761 tattacgcca gctggcgaaa gggggatgtg ctgcaaggcg attaagttgg gtaacgccag
     8821 ggttttccca gtcacgacgt tgtaaaacga cggccagt
//
LOCUS       pCM252-A3G              8186 bp    DNA     circular SYN 16-MAY-2017
DEFINITION  tetO7 inducible expression vector with APOBEC3G cloned by StuI &
            ClaI.
ACCESSION   pCM252-APO
KEYWORDS    .
SOURCE      Unknown.
  ORGANISM  Unknown
            Unclassified.
REFERENCE   1  (bases 1 to 8186)
  AUTHORS   Self
  JOURNAL   Unpublished.
COMMENT     SECID/File created by SciEd Central, Scientific & Educational
            Software.
FEATURES             Location/Qualifiers
     CDS             complement(28..1035)
                     /gene="tTA rev transactivator"
     misc_feature    1036..1805
                     /gene="CMV promoter"
     misc_feature    1817..2028
                     /gene="ADH1 terminator"
     misc_feature    2029..2347
                     /gene="TetO7"
     misc_feature    2348..2504
                     /gene="CYC1 TATA"
     CDS             2527..3093
                     /gene="APOBEC3G"
     misc_feature    3122..3383
                     /gene="CYC1 terminator"
     CDS             complement(4563..5423)
                     /gene="AmpR"
     CDS             5736..6410
                     /gene="TRP1"
ORIGIN      
        1 gaattcttat tacgatcctc gcgcccccta cccaccgtac tcgtcaattc caagggcatc
       61 ggtaaacatc tgctcaaact cgaagtcggc catatccaga gcgccgtagg gggcggagtc
      121 gtggggggta aatcccggac ccggggaatc cccgtccccc aacatgtcca gatcgaaatc
      181 gtctagcgcg tcggcatgcg ccatcgccac gtcctcgccg tctaagtgga gctcgtcccc
      241 caggctgaca tcggtcgggg gggccgtcga cagtctgcgc gtgtgtcccg cggggagaaa
      301 ggacaggcgc ggagccgcca gccccgcctc ttcgggggcg tcgtcgtccg ggagatcgag
      361 caggccctcg atggtagacc cgtaattgtt tttcgtacgc gcgcggctgt acgcggaccc
      421 actttcacat ttaagttgtt tttctaatcc gcatatgatc aattcaaggc cgaataagaa
      481 ggctggctct gcaccttggt gatcaaataa ttcgatagct tgtcgtaata atggcggcat
      541 actatcagta gtaggtgttt ccctttcttc tttagcgact tgatgctctt gatcttccaa
      601 tacgcaacct aaagtaaaat gccccacagc gctgagtgca tataacgcgt tctctagtga
      661 aaaaccttgt tggcataaaa aggctaattg attttcgaga gtttcatact gtttttctgt
      721 aggccgtgta tctgaatgta cttttgctcc attgcgatga cttagtaaag cacatctaaa
      781 acttttagcg ttattgcgta aaaaatcttg ccagctttcc ccttttaaag ggcaaaagtg
      841 agtatggtgc ctatctaaca tctcaatggc taaggcgtcg agcaaagccc gcttattttt
      901 tacatgccaa tacagtgtag gctgctctac accaagcttc tgggcgagtt tacgggttgt
      961 taaaccttcg attccgacct cattaagcag ctctaatgcg ctgttaatca ctttactttt
     1021 atctaatcta gacatatgaa ttaattcggg ccgcggaggc tggatcggtc ccggtgtctt
     1081 ctatggaggt caaaacagcg tggatggcgt ctccaggcga tctgacggtt cactaaacga
     1141 gctctgctta tatagacctc ccaccgtaca cgcctaccgc ccatttgcgt caatggggcg
     1201 gagttgttac gacattttgg aaagtcccgt tgattttggt gccaaaacaa actcccattg
     1261 acgtcaatgg ggtggagact tggaaatccc cgtgagtcaa accgctatcc acgcccattg
     1321 atgtactgcc aaaaccgcat caccatggta atagcgatga ctaatacgta gatgtactgc
     1381 caagtaggaa agtcccataa ggtcatgtac tgggcataat gccaggcggg ccatttaccg
     1441 tcattgacgt caataggggg cgtacttggc atatgataca cttgatgtac tgccaagtgg
     1501 gcagtttagc gtaaatactc cacccattga cgtcaatgga aagtccctat tggcgttact
     1561 atgggaacat acgtcattat tgacgtcaat gggcgggggt cgttgggcgg tcagccaggc
     1621 gggccattta ccgtaagtta tgtaacgcgg aactccatat atgggctatg aactaatgac
     1681 cccgtaattg attactatta ataactagtc aataatcaat gtcaacatgg cggtaatgtt
     1741 ggacatgagc caatataaat gtacatatta tgatatggat acaacgtatg caatgggcca
     1801 agctcctcga gtaattcgcg ccacttctaa ataagcgaat ttcttatgat ttatgatttt
     1861 tattattaaa taagttataa aaaaaataag tgtatacaaa ttttaaagtg actcttaggt
     1921 tttaaaacga aaattcttgt tcttgagtaa ctctttcctg taggtcaggt tgctttctca
     1981 ggtatagcat gaggtcgctc ttattgacca cacctctacc ggcagatcaa ttcctcgatc
     2041 gagtttacca ctccctatca gtgatagaga aaagtgaaag tcgagtttac cactccctat
     2101 cagtgataga gaaaagtgaa agtcgagttt accactccct atcagtgata gagaaaagtg
     2161 aaagtcgagt ttaccactcc tcagtgacta tagagaaaag tgaaagtcga gtttaccact
     2221 ccctatcagt gatagagaaa agtgaaagtc gagtttacca ctccctatca gtgatagaga
     2281 aaagtgaaag tcgagtttac cactccctat cagtgataga gaaaagtgaa agtcgagctc
     2341 ggtaccctat ggcatgcatg tgctctgtat gtatataaaa ctcttgtttt cttcttttct
     2401 ctaaatattc tttccttata cattaggtcc tttgtagcat aaattactat acttctatag
     2461 acacgcaaac acaaatacac acactaaatt accggatcaa ttcgggggat ccgtttaaac
     2521 aggcctatgg atccacccac attcactttc aactttaaca atgaaccttg ggtcagagga
     2581 cggcatgaga cttacctgtg ttatgaggtg gagcgcatgc acaatgacac ctgggtcaag
     2641 ctgaaccagc gcaggggctt tctagccaac caggctccac ataaacacgg tttccttgaa
     2701 ggccgccatg cagagctgtg cttcctggac gtgattccct tttggaagct ggacctggac
     2761 caggactaca gggttacctg cttcacctcc tggagcccct gcttcagctg tgcccaggaa
     2821 atggctaaat tcatttcaaa aaacaaacac gtgagcctgt gcatcaagac tgcccgcatc
     2881 tatgatgatc aaggaagagc tcaggagggg ctgcgcaccc tggccgaggc tggggccaaa
     2941 atttcaataa tgacatacag tgaatttaag cactgctggg acacctttgt ggaccaccag
     3001 ggagctccct tccagccctg ggatggacta gatgagcaca gccaagacct gagtgggagg
     3061 ctgcgggcca ttctccagaa tcaggaaaac tgaatcgata gcggccgcta gggccctgca
     3121 ggagggccgc atcatgtaat tagttatgtc acgcttacat tcacgccctc cccccacatc
     3181 cgctctaacc gaaaaggaag gagttagaca acctgaagtc taggtcccta tttatttttt
     3241 tatagttatg ttagtattaa gaacgttatt tatatttcaa atttttcttt tttttctgta
     3301 cagacgcgtg tacgcatgta acattatact gaaaaccttg cttgagaagg ttttgggacg
     3361 ctcgaaggct ttaatttgcg gccaagcttg gcgtaatcat ggtcatagct gtttcctgtg
     3421 tgaaattgtt atccgctcac aattccacac aacatacgag ccggaagcat aaagtgtaaa
     3481 gcctggggtg cctaatgagt gagctaactc acattaattg cgttgcgctc actgcccgct
     3541 ttccagtcgg gaaacctgtc gtgccagctg cattaatgaa tcggccaacg cgcggggaga
     3601 ggcggtttgc gtattgggcg ctcttccgct tcctcgctca ctgactcgct gcgctcggtc
     3661 gttcggctgc ggcgagcggt atcagctcac tcaaaggcgg taatacggtt atccacagaa
     3721 tcaggggata acgcaggaaa gaacatgtga gcaaaaggcc agcaaaaggc caggaaccgt
     3781 aaaaaggccg cgttgctggc gtttttccat aggctccgcc cccctgacga gcatcacaaa
     3841 aatcgacgct caagtcagag gtggcgaaac ccgacaggac tataaagata ccaggcgttt
     3901 ccccctggaa gctccctcgt gcgctctcct gttccgaccc tgccgcttac cggatacctg
     3961 tccgcctttc tcccttcggg aagcgtggcg ctttctcata gctcacgctg taggtatctc
     4021 agttcggtgt aggtcgttcg ctccaagctg ggctgtgtgc acgaaccccc cgttcagccc
     4081 gaccgctgcg ccttatccgg taactatcgt cttgagtcca acccggtaag acacgactta
     4141 tcgccactgg cagcagccac tggtaacagg attagcagag cgaggtatgt aggcggtgct
     4201 acagagttct tgaagtggtg gcctaactac ggctacacta gaaggacagt atttggtatc
     4261 tgcgctctgc tgaagccagt taccttcgga aaaagagttg gtagctcttg atccggcaaa
     4321 caaaccaccg ctggtagcgg tggttttttt gtttgcaagc agcagattac gcgcagaaaa
     4381 aaaggatctc aagaagatcc tttgatcttt tctacggggt ctgacgctca gtggaacgaa
     4441 aactcacgtt aagggatttt ggtcatgaga ttatcaaaaa ggatcttcac ctagatcctt
     4501 ttaaattaaa aatgaagttt taaatcaatc taaagtatat atgagtaaac ttggtctgac
     4561 agttaccaat gcttaatcag tgaggcacct atctcagcga tctgtctatt tcgttcatcc
     4621 atagttgcct gactccccgt cgtgtagata actacgatac gggagggctt accatctggc
     4681 cccagtgctg caatgatacc gcgagaccca cgctcaccgg ctccagattt atcagcaata
     4741 aaccagccag ccggaagggc cgagcgcaga agtggtcctg caactttatc cgcctccatc
     4801 cagtctatta attgttgccg ggaagctaga gtaagtagtt cgccagttaa tagtttgcgc
     4861 aacgttgttg ccattgctac aggcatcgtg gtgtcacgct cgtcgtttgg tatggcttca
     4921 ttcagctccg gttcccaacg atcaaggcga gttacatgat cccccatgtt gtgcaaaaaa
     4981 gcggttagct ccttcggtcc tccgatcgtt gtcagaagta agttggccgc agtgttatca
     5041 ctcatggtta tggcagcact gcataattct cttactgtca tgccatccgt aagatgcttt
     5101 tctgtgactg gtgagtactc aaccaagtca ttctgagaat agtgtatgcg gcgaccgagt
     5161 tgctcttgcc cggcgtcaat acgggataat accgcgccac atagcagaac tttaaaagtg
     5221 ctcatcattg gaaaacgttc ttcggggcga aaactctcaa ggatcttacc gctgttgaga
     5281 tccagttcga tgtaacccac tcgtgcaccc aactgatctt cagcatcttt tactttcacc
     5341 agcgtttctg ggtgagcaaa aacaggaagg caaaatgccg caaaaaaggg aataagggcg
     5401 acacggaaat gttgaatact catactcttc ctttttcaat attattgaag catttatcag
     5461 ggttattgtc tcatgagcgg atacatattt gaatgtattt agaaaaataa acaaataggg
     5521 gttccgcgca catttccccg aaaagtgcca cctgacgtct aagaaaccat tattatcatg
     5581 acattaacct ataaaaatag gcgtatcacg aggccctttc gtcttcaaga attaattcgg
     5641 tcgaaaaaag aaaaggagag ggccaagagg gagggcattg gtgactattg agcacgtgag
     5701 tatacgtgat taagcacaca aaggcagctt ggagtatgtc tgttattaat ttcacaggta
     5761 gttctggtcc attggtgaaa gtttgcggct tgcagagcac agaggccgca gaatgtgcac
     5821 tagattccga tgctgacttg ctgggtatta tatgtgtgcc caatagaaag agaacaattg
     5881 acccggttat tgcaaggaaa atttcaagtc ttgtaaaagc atataaaaat agttcaggca
     5941 ctccgaaata cttggttggc gtgtttcgta atcaacctaa ggaggatgtt ttggctctgg
     6001 tcaatgatta cggcattgat atcgtccaac tgcatggaga tgagtcgtgg caagaatacc
     6061 aagagttcct cggtttgcca gttattaaaa gactcgtatt tccaaaagac tgcaacatac
     6121 tactcagtgc agcttcacag aaacctcatt cgtttattcc cttgtttgat tcagaagcag
     6181 gtgggacagg tgaacttttg gattggaact cgatttctga ctgggttgga aggcaagaga
     6241 gccccgagag cttacatttt atgttagctg gtggactgac gccagaaaat gttggtgatg
     6301 cgcttagatt aaatggcgtt attggtgttg atgtaagcgg aggtgtggag acaaatggtg
     6361 taaaagactc taacaaaata gcaaatttcg tcaaaaatgc taagaaatag gttattactg
     6421 agtagtattt atttaagtat tgtttgtgca cttgcctgca agccttttga aaagcaagca
     6481 taaaagatct aaacataaaa tctgtaaaat aacaagatgt aaagataatg ctaaatcatt
     6541 tggctttttg attgattgta caggaaaata tacatcgcag ggggttgact tttaccattt
     6601 caccgcaatg gaatcaaact tgttgaagag aatgttcaca ggcgcatacg ctacaatgac
     6661 ccgattcttg ctagcctttt ctcggtcttg caaacaaccg ccggcagctt agtatataaa
     6721 tacacatgta catacctctc tccgtatcct cgtaatcatt ttcttgtatt tatcgtcttt
     6781 tcgctgtaaa aactttatca cacttatctc aaatacactt attaaccgct tttactatta
     6841 tcttctacgc tgacagtaat atcaaacagt gacacatatt aaacacagtg gtttctttgc
     6901 ataaacacca tcagcctcaa gtcgtcaagt aaagatttcg tgttcatgca gatagataac
     6961 aatctatatg ttgataatta gcgttgcctc atcaatgcga gatccgttta accggaccct
     7021 agtgcactta ccccacgttc ggtccactgt gtgccgaaca tgctccttca ctattttaac
     7081 atgtggaatt aattctcatg tttgacagct tatcatcgaa ctctaagagg tgatacttat
     7141 ttactgtaaa actgtgacga taaaaccgga aggaagaata agaaaactcg aactgatcta
     7201 taatgcctat tttctgtaaa gagtttaagc tatgaaagcc tcggcatttt ggccgctcct
     7261 aggtagtgct ttttttccaa ggacaaaaca gtttcttttt cttgagcagg ttttatgttt
     7321 cggtaatcat aaacaataaa taaattattt catttatgtt taaaaataaa aaataaaaaa
     7381 gtattttaaa tttttaaaaa agttgattat aagcatgtga ccttttgcaa gcaattaaat
     7441 tttgcaattt gtgattttag gcaaaagtta caatttctgg ctcgtgtaat atatgtatgc
     7501 taaagtgaac ttttacaaag tcgatatgga cttagtcaaa agaaattttc ttaaaaatat
     7561 atagcactag ccaatttagc acttctttat gagatatatt atagacttta ttaagccaga
     7621 tttgtgtatt atatgtattt acccggcgaa tcatggacat acattctgaa ataggtaata
     7681 ttctctatgg tgagacagca tagataacct aggatacaag ttaaaagcta gtactgtttt
     7741 gcagtaattt ttttcttttt tataagaatg ttaccaccta aataagttat aaagtcaata
     7801 gttaagtttg atatttgatt gtaaaatacc gtaatatatt tgcatgatca aaaggctcaa
     7861 tgttgactag ccagcatgtc aaccactata ttgatcaccg atatatggac ttccacacca
     7921 actagtaata tgacaataaa ttcaagatat tcttcatgag aatggcccag cgatatatgc
     7981 ggtgtgaaat accgcacaga tgcgtaagga gaaaataccg catcaggcgc cattcgccat
     8041 tcaggctgcg caactgttgg gaagggcgat cggtgcgggc ctcttcgcta ttacgccagc
     8101 tggcgaaagg gggatgtgct gcaaggcgat taagttgggt aacgccaggg ttttcccagt
     8161 cacgacgttg taaaacgacg gccagt
//
LOCUS       pSR433                  9563 bp ds-DNA     circular SYN 25-SEP-2020
DEFINITION  Ligation of APOBEC1 into backbone_2.
ACCESSION
VERSION     .
KEYWORDS    pSR435_correct seq.
SOURCE      synthetic DNA construct
  ORGANISM  synthetic DNA construct.
REFERENCE   1  (bases 1 to 9452)
  AUTHORS   .
  TITLE     Direct Submission
  JOURNAL   Exported Thursday, May 10, 2018 from SnapGene Viewer 2.7.1
            http://www.snapgene.com
FEATURES             Location/Qualifiers
     source          1..9563
                     /organism="synthetic DNA construct"
                     /mol_type="other DNA"
     misc_feature    complement(27..1034)
                     /note="tTA rev transactivator"
     misc_feature    1035..1328
                     /note="CMV promoter"
     misc_feature    2075..2093
                     /note="TET-R binding site_1"
     misc_feature    2117..2135
                     /note="TET-R binding site_2"
     misc_feature    2159..2177
                     /note="TET-R binding site_3"
     misc_feature    2201..2219
                     /note="TET-R binding site_4"
     misc_feature    2243..2261
                     /note="TET-R binding site_5"
     misc_feature    2285..2303
                     /note="TET-R binding site_6"
     misc_feature    2327..2345
                     /note="TET-R binding site_7"
     CDS             2550..3260
                     /standard_name="hAPOBEC1"
     misc_feature    complement(4729..5589)
                     /note="AmpR"
     misc_feature    5838..5901
                     /note="5' primer for switching selective marker"
     misc_feature    5902..7625
                     /note="KanMX-Hygro"
     misc_feature    7689..8463
                     /note="ARS416"
     misc_feature    7689..7787
                     /note="TRP1"
ORIGIN      
        1 gaattcttat acgatcctcg cgccccctac ccaccgtact cgtcaattcc aagggcatcg
       61 gtaaacatct gctcaaactc gaagtcggcc atatccagag cgccgtaggg ggcggagtcg
      121 tggggggtaa atcccggacc cggggaatcc ccgtccccca acatgtccag atcgaaatcg
      181 tctagcgcgt cggcatgcgc catcgccacg tcctcgccgt ctaagtggag ctcgtccccc
      241 aggctgacat cggtcggggg ggccgtcgac agtctgcgcg tgtgtcccgc ggggagaaag
      301 gacaggcgcg gagccgccag ccccgcctct tcgggggcgt cgtcgtccgg gagatcgagc
      361 aggccctcga tggtagaccc gtaattgttt ttcgtacgcg cgcggctgta cgcggaccca
      421 ctttcacatt taagttgttt ttctaatccg catatgatca attcaaggcc gaataagaag
      481 gctggctctg caccttggtg atcaaataat tcgatagctt gtcgtaataa tggcggcata
      541 ctatcagtag taggtgtttc cctttcttct ttagcgactt gatgctcttg atcttccaat
      601 acgcaaccta aagtaaaatg ccccacagcg ctgagtgcat ataacgcgtt ctctagtgaa
      661 aaaccttgtt ggcataaaaa ggctaattga ttttcgagag tttcatactg tttttctgta
      721 ggccgtgtat ctgaatgtac ttttgctcca ttgcgatgac ttagtaaagc acatctaaaa
      781 cttttagcgt tattgcgtaa aaaatcttgc cagctttccc cttttaaagg gcaaaagtga
      841 gtatggtgcc tatctaacat ctcaatggct aaggcgtcga gcaaagcccg cttatttttt
      901 acatgccaat acagtgtagg ctgctctaca ccaagcttct gggcgagttt acgggttgtt
      961 aaaccttcga ttccgacctc attaagcagc tctaatgcgc tgttaatcac tttactttta
     1021 tctaatctag acatatgaat tggggccgcg gaggctggat cggtcccggt gtcttctatg
     1081 gaggtcaaaa cagcgtggat ggcgtctcca ggcgatctga cggttcacta aacgagctct
     1141 gcttatatag acctcccacc gtacacgcct accgcccatt tgcgtcaatg gggcggagtt
     1201 gttacgacat tttggaaagt cccgttgatt ttggtgccaa aacaaactcc cattgacgtc
     1261 aatggggtgg agacttggaa atccccgtga gtcaaaccgc tatccacgcc cattgatgta
     1321 ctgccaaaac cgcatcacca tggtaatagc gatgactaat acgtagatgt actgccaagt
     1381 aggaaagtcc cataaggtca tgtactgggc ataatgccag gcgggccatt taccgtcatt
     1441 gacgtcaata gggggcgtac ttggcatatg atacacttga tgtactgcca agtgggcagt
     1501 ttaccgtaaa tactccaccc attgacgtca atggaaagtc cctattggcg ttactatggg
     1561 aacatacgtc attattgacg tcaatgggcg ggggtcgttg ggcggtcagc caggcgggcc
     1621 atttaccgta agttatgtaa cgcggaactc catatatggg ctatgaacta atgaccccgt
     1681 aattgattac tattaataac tagtcaataa tcaatgtcaa catggcggta atgttggaca
     1741 tgagccaata taaatgtaca tattatgata tggatacaac gtatgcaatg ggccaagctc
     1801 ctcgagtaat tcgcgccact tctaaataag cgaatttctt atgatttatg atttttatta
     1861 ttaaataagt tataaaaaaa ataagtgtat acaaatttta aagtgactct taggttttaa
     1921 aacgaaaatt cttattcttg agtaactctt tcctgtaggt caggttgctt tctcaggtat
     1981 agtatgaggt cgctcttatt gaccacacct ctaccggcag atccgctagg gataacaggg
     2041 taatatagat caattcctcg atcgagttta ccactcccta tcagtgatag agaaaagtga
     2101 aagtcgagtt taccactccc tatcagtgat agagaaaagt gaaagtcgag tttaccactc
     2161 cctatcagtg atagagaaaa gtgaaagtcg agtttaccac tccctatcag tgatagagaa
     2221 aagtgaaagt cgagtttacc actccctatc agtgatagag aaaagtgaaa gtcgagttta
     2281 ccactcccta tcagtgatag agaaaagtga aagtcgagtt taccactccc tatcagtgat
     2341 agagaaaagt gaaagtcgag ctcggtaccc tatggcatgc atgtgctctg tatgtatata
     2401 aaactcttgt tttcttcttt tctctaaata ttctttcctt atacattagg tcctttgtag
     2461 cataaattac tatacttcta tagacacgca aacacaaata cacacactaa attaccggat
     2521 caattcgggg gatccgttta aacaggccta tgacatcaga gaaggggcca tcaacaggtg
     2581 atccaacgct tagaaggcgt attgaaccat gggaatttga cgttttctat gatccaagag
     2641 agcttagaaa ggaagcatgt ctcctgtatg aaatcaaatg gggcatgtct cgaaaaatct
     2701 ggagatcttc tggtaaaaac accactaatc atgttgaagt taatttcatc aaaaagttta
     2761 ctagtgaaag agatttccac cctagcatgt cctgctcaat aacatggttt ttatcctggt
     2821 caccatgttg ggaatgttct caagctatta gagagttttt atctagacac cctggtgtca
     2881 ctttagtcat atacgtggcc agattgtttt ggcacatgga tcaacagaac agacaaggac
     2941 taagagattt ggtaaactcc ggtgttacta ttcaaattat gagagcttca gagtactatc
     3001 attgttggcg taatttcgtg aattacccac ctggcgacga agctcattgg ccacaatacc
     3061 caccactgtg gatgatgttg tacgccttgg aattgcattg cataatcctt agtctacctc
     3121 cttgtttgaa aatctctaga agatggcaaa atcatctgac atttttcaga ctccatctac
     3181 agaactgcca ttaccaaaca attccacctc acattttgtt agcaaccgga ttaatccatc
     3241 catctgtagc gtggaggtaa atcgatagcg gccgctaggg ccctgcagga gggccgcatc
     3301 atgtaattag ttatgtcacg cttacattca cgccctcccc ccacatccgc tctaaccgaa
     3361 aaggaaggag ttagacaacc tgaagtctag gtccctattt atttttttat agttatgtta
     3421 gtattaagaa cgttatttat atttcaaatt tttctttttt ttctgtacag acgcgtgtac
     3481 gcatgtaaca ttatactgaa aaccttgctt gagaaggttt tgggacgctc gaaggcttta
     3541 atttgcggcc aagcttggcg taatcatggt catagctgtt tcctgtgtga aattgttatc
     3601 cgctcacaat tccacacaac atacgagccg gaagcataaa gtgtaaagcc tggggtgcct
     3661 aatgagtgag ctaactcaca ttaattgcgt tgcgctcact gcccgctttc cagtcgggaa
     3721 acctgtcgtg ccagctgcat taatgaatcg gccaacgcgc ggggagaggc ggtttgcgta
     3781 ttgggcgctc ttccgcttcc tcgctcactg actcgctgcg ctcggtcgtt cggctgcggc
     3841 gagcggtatc agctcactca aaggcggtaa tacggttatc cacagaatca ggggataacg
     3901 caggaaagaa catgtgagca aaaggccagc aaaaggccag gaaccgtaaa aaggccgcgt
     3961 tgctggcgtt tttccatagg ctccgccccc ctgacgagca tcacaaaaat cgacgctcag
     4021 tcagaggtgg cgaaacccga caggactata aagataccag gcgtttcccc ctggaagctc
     4081 cctcgtgcgc tctcctgttc cgaccctgcc gcttaccgga tacctgtccg cctttctccc
     4141 ttcgggaagc gtggcgcttt ctcatagctc acgctgtagg tatctcagtt cggtgtaggt
     4201 cgttcgctcc aagctgggct gtgtgcacga accccccgtt cagcccgacc gctgcgcctt
     4261 atccggtaac tatcgtcttg agtccaaccc ggtaagacac gacttatcgc cactggcagc
     4321 agccactggt aacaggatta gcagagcgag gtatgtaggc ggtgctacag agttcttgaa
     4381 gtggtggcct aactacggct acactagaag gacagtattt ggtatctgcg ctctgctgaa
     4441 gccagttacc ttcggaaaaa gagttggtag ctcttgatcc ggcaaacaaa ccaccgctgg
     4501 tagcggtggt ttttttgttt gcaagcagca gattacgcgc agaaaaaaag gatctcaaga
     4561 agatcctttg atcttttcta cggggtctga cgctcagtgg aacgaaaact cacgttaagg
     4621 gattttggtc atgagattat caaaaaggat cttcacctag atccttttaa attaaaaatg
     4681 aagttttaaa tcaatctaaa gtatatatga gtaaacttgg tctgacagtt accaatgctt
     4741 aatcagtgag gcacctatct cagcgatctg tctatttcgt tcatccatag ttgcctgact
     4801 ccccgtcgtg tagataacta cgatacggga gggcttacca tctggcccca gtgctgcaat
     4861 gataccgcga gacccacgct caccggctcc agatttatca gcaataaacc agccagccgg
     4921 aagggccgag cgcagaagtg gtcctgcaac tttatccgcc tccatccagt ctattaattg
     4981 ttgccgggaa gctagagtaa gtagttcgcc agttaatagt ttgcgcaacg ttgttgccat
     5041 tgctacaggc atcgtggtgt cacgctcgtc gtttggtatg gcttcattca gctccggttc
     5101 ccaacgatca aggcgagtta catgatcccc catgttgtgc aaaaaagcgg ttagctcctt
     5161 cggtcctccg atcgttgtca gaagtaagtt ggccgcagtg ttatcactca tggttatggc
     5221 agcactgcat aattctctta ctgtcatgcc atccgtaaga tgcttttctg tgactggtga
     5281 gtactcaacc aagtcattct gagaatagtg tatgcggcga ccgagttgct cttgcccggc
     5341 gtcaatacgg gataataccg cgccacatag cagaacttta aaagtgctca tcattggaaa
     5401 acgttcttcg gggcgaaaac tctcaaggat cttaccgctg ttgagatcca gttcgatgta
     5461 acccactcgt gcacccaact gatcttcagc atcttttact ttcaccagcg tttctgggtg
     5521 agcaaaaaca ggaaggcaaa atgccgcaaa aaagggaata agggcgacac ggaaatgttg
     5581 aatactcata ctcttccttt ttcaatatta ttgaagcatt tatcagggtt attgtctcat
     5641 gagcggatac atatttgaat gtatttagaa aaataaacaa ataggggttc cgcgcacatt
     5701 tccccgaaaa gtgccacctg acgtctaaga aaccattatt atcatgacat taacctataa
     5761 aaataggcgt atcacgaggc cctttcgtct tcaagaatta attcggtcga aaaaagaaaa
     5821 ggagagggcc aagagggagg gcattggtga ctattgagca cgtgagtata cgtgattaag
     5881 cacacaaagg cagcttggag tcgtacgctg caggtcgacg gatccccggg ttaattaagg
     5941 cgcgccagat ctgtttagct tgcctcgtcc ccgccgggtc acccggccag cgacatggag
     6001 gcccagaata ccctccttga cagtcttgac gtgcgcagct caggggcatg atgtgactgt
     6061 cgcccgtaca tttagcccat acatccccat gtataatcat ttgcatccat acattttgat
     6121 ggccgcacgg cgcgaagcaa aaattacggc tcctcgctgc agacctgcga gcagggaaac
     6181 gctcccctca cagacgcgtt gaattgtccc cacgccgcgc ccctgtagag aaatataaaa
     6241 ggttaggatt tgccactgag gttcttcttt catatacttc cttttaaaat cttgctagga
     6301 tacagttctc acatcacatc cgaacataaa caaccatggg taaaaagcct gaactcaccg
     6361 cgacgtctgt cgagaagttt ctgatcgaaa agttcgacag cgtctccgac ctgatgcagc
     6421 tctcggaggg cgaagaatct cgtgctttca gcttcgatgt aggagggcgt ggatatgtcc
     6481 tgcgggtaaa tagctgcgcc gatggtttct acaaagatcg ttatgtttat cggcactttg
     6541 catcggccgc gctcccgatt ccggaagtgc ttgacattgg ggaattcagc gagagcctga
     6601 cctattgcat ctcccgccgt gcacagggtg tcacgttgca agacctgcct gaaaccgaac
     6661 tgcccgctgt tctgcagccg gtcgcggagg ccatggatgc gatcgctgcg gccgatctta
     6721 gccagacgag cgggttcggc ccattcggac cgcaaggaat cggtcaatac actacatggc
     6781 gtgatttcat atgcgcgatt gctgatcccc atgtgtatca ctggcaaact gtgatggacg
     6841 acaccgtcag tgcgtccgtc gcgcaggctc tcgatgagct gatgctttgg gccgaggact
     6901 gccccgaagt ccggcacctc gtgcacgcgg atttcggctc caacaatgtc ctgacggaca
     6961 atggccgcat aacagcggtc attgactgga gcgaggcgat gttcggggat tcccaatacg
     7021 aggtcgccaa catcttcttc tggaggccgt ggttggcttg tatggagcag cagacgcgct
     7081 acttcgagcg gaggcatccg gagcttgcag gatcgccgcg gctccgggcg tatatgctcc
     7141 gcattggtct tgaccaactc tatcagagct tggttgacgg caatttcgat gatgcagctt
     7201 gggcgcaggg tcgatgcgac gcaatcgtcc gatccggagc cgggactgtc gggcgtacac
     7261 aaatcgcccg cagaagcgcg gccgtctgga ccgatggctg tgtagaagta ctcgccgata
     7321 gtggaaaccg acgccccagc actcgtccga gggcaaagga ataatcagta ctgacaataa
     7381 aaagattctt gttttcaaga acttgtcatt tgtatagttt ttttatattg tagttgttct
     7441 attttaatca aatgttagcg tgatttatat tttttttcgc ctcgacatca tctgcccaga
     7501 tgcgaagtta agtgcgcaga aagtaatatc atgcgtcaat cgtatgtgaa tgctggtcgc
     7561 tatactgctg tcgattcgat actaacgccg ccatccagtg tcgaaaacga gctcgaattc
     7621 atcgaagctt acattttatg ttagctggtg gactgacgcc agaaaatgtt ggtgatgcgc
     7681 ttagattaaa tggcgttatt ggtgttgatg taagcggagg tgtggagaca aatggtgtaa
     7741 aagactctaa caaaatagca aatttcgtca aaaatgctaa gaaataggtt attactgagt
     7801 agtatttatt taagtattgt ttgtgcactt gcctgcaagc cttttgaaaa gcaagcataa
     7861 aagatctaaa cataaaatct gtaaaataac aagatgtaaa gataatgcta aatcatttgg
     7921 ctttttgatt gattgtacag gaaaatatac atcgcagggg gttgactttt accatttcac
     7981 cgcaatggaa tcaaacttgt tgaagagaat gttcacaggc gcatacgcta caatgacccg
     8041 attcttgcta gccttttctc ggtcttgcaa acaaccgccg gcagcttagt atataaatac
     8101 acatgtacat acctctctcc gtatcctcgt aatcattttc ttgtatttat cgtcttttcg
     8161 ctgtaaaaac tttatcacac ttatctcaaa tacacttatt aaccgctttt actattatct
     8221 tctacgctga cagtaatatc aaacagtgac acatattaaa cacagtggtt tctttgcata
     8281 aacaccatca gcctcaagtc gtcaagtaaa gatttcgtgt tcatgcagat agataacaat
     8341 ctatatgttg ataattagcg ttgcctcatc aatgcgagat ccgtttaacc ggaccctagt
     8401 gcacttaccc cacgttcggt ccactgtgtg ccgaacatgc tccttcacta ttttaacatg
     8461 tggaattaat tctcatgttt gacagcttat catcgaactc taagaggtga tacttattta
     8521 ctgtaaaact gtgacgataa aaccggaagg aagaataaga aaactcgaac tgatctataa
     8581 tgcctatttt ctgtaaagag tttaagctat gaaagcctcg gcattttggc cgctcctagg
     8641 tagtgctttt tttccaagga caaaacagtt tctttttctt gagcaggttt tatgtttcgg
     8701 taatcataaa caataaataa attatttcat ttatgtttaa aaataaaaaa taaaaaagta
     8761 ttttaaattt ttaaaaaagt tgattataag catgtgacct tttgcaagca attaaatttt
     8821 gcaatttgtg attttaggca aaagttacaa tttctggctc gtgtaatata tgtatgctaa
     8881 agtgaacttt tacaaagtcg atatggactt agtcaaaaga aattttctta aaaatatata
     8941 gcactagcca atttagcact tctttatgag atatattata gactttatta agccagattt
     9001 gtgtattata tgtatttacc cggcgaatca tggacataca ttctgaaata ggtaatattc
     9061 tctatggtga gacagcatag ataacctagg atacaagtta aaagctagta ctgttttgca
     9121 gtaatttttt tcttttttat aagaatgtta ccacctaaat aagttataaa gtcaatagtt
     9181 aagtttgata tttgattgta aaataccgta atatatttgc atgatcaaaa ggctcaatgt
     9241 tgactagcca gcatgtcaac cactatattg atcaccgata tatggacttc cacaccaact
     9301 agtaatatga caataaattc aagatattct tcatgagaat ggcccagcga tatatgcggt
     9361 gtgaaatacc gcacagatgc gtaaggagaa aataccgcat caggcgccat tcgccattca
     9421 ggctgcgcaa ctgttgggaa gggcgatcgg tgcgggcctc ttcgctatta cgccagctgg
     9481 cgaaaggggg atgtgctgca aggcgattaa gttgggtaac gccagggttt tcccagtcac
     9541 gacgttgtaa aacgacggcc agt
//
LOCUS       pSR435              9452 bp    DNA     circular SYN 18-JUN-2018
DEFINITION  Ligation of 3A into backbone_2.
ACCESSION   pSR435
KEYWORDS    .
SOURCE      Unknown.
  ORGANISM  Unknown
            Unclassified.
REFERENCE   1  (bases 1 to 9452)
  AUTHORS   Self
  JOURNAL   Unpublished.
COMMENT     SECID/File created by SciEd Central, Scientific & Educational
            Software.
FEATURES             Location/Qualifiers
     CDS             complement(27..1034)
                     /gene="tTA rev transactivator"
     misc_feature    1035..1328
                     /gene="CMV promoter"
     CDS             2075..2093
                     /gene="TET-R binding site_1"
     CDS             2117..2135
                     /gene="TET-R binding site_2"
     CDS             2159..2177
                     /gene="TET-R binding site_3"
     CDS             2201..2219
                     /gene="TET-R binding site_4"
     CDS             2243..2261
                     /gene="TET-R binding site_5"
     CDS             2285..2303
                     /gene="TET-R binding site_6"
     CDS             2327..2345
                     /gene="TET-R binding site_7"
     primer_bind     2550..3149
                     /standard_name="APOBEC3A"
     CDS             complement(4618..5478)
                     /gene="AmpR"
     misc_feature    5727..5790
                     /gene="(null)"
                     /product="5' primer for switching selective marker"
     CDS             5791..7514
                     /gene="KanMX-Hygro"
     misc_feature    7578..8352
                     /gene="ARS416"
                     /product="ARS416"
     CDS             7578..7676
                     /gene="TRP1"
ORIGIN      
        1 gaattcttat acgatcctcg cgccccctac ccaccgtact cgtcaattcc aagggcatcg
       61 gtaaacatct gctcaaactc gaagtcggcc atatccagag cgccgtaggg ggcggagtcg
      121 tggggggtaa atcccggacc cggggaatcc ccgtccccca acatgtccag atcgaaatcg
      181 tctagcgcgt cggcatgcgc catcgccacg tcctcgccgt ctaagtggag ctcgtccccc
      241 aggctgacat cggtcggggg ggccgtcgac agtctgcgcg tgtgtcccgc ggggagaaag
      301 gacaggcgcg gagccgccag ccccgcctct tcgggggcgt cgtcgtccgg gagatcgagc
      361 aggccctcga tggtagaccc gtaattgttt ttcgtacgcg cgcggctgta cgcggaccca
      421 ctttcacatt taagttgttt ttctaatccg catatgatca attcaaggcc gaataagaag
      481 gctggctctg caccttggtg atcaaataat tcgatagctt gtcgtaataa tggcggcata
      541 ctatcagtag taggtgtttc cctttcttct ttagcgactt gatgctcttg atcttccaat
      601 acgcaaccta aagtaaaatg ccccacagcg ctgagtgcat ataacgcgtt ctctagtgaa
      661 aaaccttgtt ggcataaaaa ggctaattga ttttcgagag tttcatactg tttttctgta
      721 ggccgtgtat ctgaatgtac ttttgctcca ttgcgatgac ttagtaaagc acatctaaaa
      781 cttttagcgt tattgcgtaa aaaatcttgc cagctttccc cttttaaagg gcaaaagtga
      841 gtatggtgcc tatctaacat ctcaatggct aaggcgtcga gcaaagcccg cttatttttt
      901 acatgccaat acagtgtagg ctgctctaca ccaagcttct gggcgagttt acgggttgtt
      961 aaaccttcga ttccgacctc attaagcagc tctaatgcgc tgttaatcac tttactttta
     1021 tctaatctag acatatgaat tggggccgcg gaggctggat cggtcccggt gtcttctatg
     1081 gaggtcaaaa cagcgtggat ggcgtctcca ggcgatctga cggttcacta aacgagctct
     1141 gcttatatag acctcccacc gtacacgcct accgcccatt tgcgtcaatg gggcggagtt
     1201 gttacgacat tttggaaagt cccgttgatt ttggtgccaa aacaaactcc cattgacgtc
     1261 aatggggtgg agacttggaa atccccgtga gtcaaaccgc tatccacgcc cattgatgta
     1321 ctgccaaaac cgcatcacca tggtaatagc gatgactaat acgtagatgt actgccaagt
     1381 aggaaagtcc cataaggtca tgtactgggc ataatgccag gcgggccatt taccgtcatt
     1441 gacgtcaata gggggcgtac ttggcatatg atacacttga tgtactgcca agtgggcagt
     1501 ttaccgtaaa tactccaccc attgacgtca atggaaagtc cctattggcg ttactatggg
     1561 aacatacgtc attattgacg tcaatgggcg ggggtcgttg ggcggtcagc caggcgggcc
     1621 atttaccgta agttatgtaa cgcggaactc catatatggg ctatgaacta atgaccccgt
     1681 aattgattac tattaataac tagtcaataa tcaatgtcaa catggcggta atgttggaca
     1741 tgagccaata taaatgtaca tattatgata tggatacaac gtatgcaatg ggccaagctc
     1801 ctcgagtaat tcgcgccact tctaaataag cgaatttctt atgatttatg atttttatta
     1861 ttaaataagt tataaaaaaa ataagtgtat acaaatttta aagtgactct taggttttaa
     1921 aacgaaaatt cttattcttg agtaactctt tcctgtaggt caggttgctt tctcaggtat
     1981 agtatgaggt cgctcttatt gaccacacct ctaccggcag atccgctagg gataacaggg
     2041 taatatagat caattcctcg atcgagttta ccactcccta tcagtgatag agaaaagtga
     2101 aagtcgagtt taccactccc tatcagtgat agagaaaagt gaaagtcgag tttaccactc
     2161 cctatcagtg atagagaaaa gtgaaagtcg agtttaccac tccctatcag tgatagagaa
     2221 aagtgaaagt cgagtttacc actccctatc agtgatagag aaaagtgaaa gtcgagttta
     2281 ccactcccta tcagtgatag agaaaagtga aagtcgagtt taccactccc tatcagtgat
     2341 agagaaaagt gaaagtcgag ctcggtaccc tatggcatgc atgtgctctg tatgtatata
     2401 aaactcttgt tttcttcttt tctctaaata ttctttcctt atacattagg tcctttgtag
     2461 cataaattac tatacttcta tagacacgca aacacaaata cacacactaa attaccggat
     2521 caattcgggg gatccgttta aacaggccta tggaagcttc tccagcctct ggccctagac
     2581 acctaatgga cccacacatt ttcacctcta acttcaataa tggaataggt agacataaaa
     2641 cttacttgtg ttacgaggtt gaaaggttag acaacgggac atctgtgaag atggatcaac
     2701 atcgtggttt ccttcacaac caggcgaaaa atctgttatg tgggttttac ggtagacatg
     2761 ctgaattaag atttttagat ctagttccat ccttgcaact tgatcctgca caaatctaca
     2821 gagtaacttg gtttatctca tggtccccat gttttagttg gggttgtgct ggtgaggtaa
     2881 gagcatttct acaggaaaac acgcacgtcc gactgagaat ttttgcagcc agaatctacg
     2941 attacgaccc attgtataag gaagcccttc aaatgttaag agatgctgga gctcaagttt
     3001 caataatgac atatgatgaa ttcaaacatt gctgggacac attcgtcgat catcaaggct
     3061 gcccatttca accttgggac ggattggatg agcattcaca agcactcagc ggtaggttga
     3121 gagctatttt gcagaatcaa ggcaattgaa tcgatagcgg ccgctagggc cctgcaggag
     3181 ggccgcatca tgtaattagt tatgtcacgc ttacattcac gccctccccc cacatccgct
     3241 ctaaccgaaa aggaaggagt tagacaacct gaagtctagg tccctattta tttttttata
     3301 gttatgttag tattaagaac gttatttata tttcaaattt ttcttttttt tctgtacaga
     3361 cgcgtgtacg catgtaacat tatactgaaa accttgcttg agaaggtttt gggacgctcg
     3421 aaggctttaa tttgcggcca agcttggcgt aatcatggtc atagctgttt cctgtgtgaa
     3481 attgttatcc gctcacaatt ccacacaaca tacgagccgg aagcataaag tgtaaagcct
     3541 ggggtgccta atgagtgagc taactcacat taattgcgtt gcgctcactg cccgctttcc
     3601 agtcgggaaa cctgtcgtgc cagctgcatt aatgaatcgg ccaacgcgcg gggagaggcg
     3661 gtttgcgtat tgggcgctct tccgcttcct cgctcactga ctcgctgcgc tcggtcgttc
     3721 ggctgcggcg agcggtatca gctcactcaa aggcggtaat acggttatcc acagaatcag
     3781 gggataacgc aggaaagaac atgtgagcaa aaggccagca aaaggccagg aaccgtaaaa
     3841 aggccgcgtt gctggcgttt ttccataggc tccgcccccc tgacgagcat cacaaaaatc
     3901 gacgctcagt cagaggtggc gaaacccgac aggactataa agataccagg cgtttccccc
     3961 tggaagctcc ctcgtgcgct ctcctgttcc gaccctgccg cttaccggat acctgtccgc
     4021 ctttctccct tcgggaagcg tggcgctttc tcatagctca cgctgtaggt atctcagttc
     4081 ggtgtaggtc gttcgctcca agctgggctg tgtgcacgaa ccccccgttc agcccgaccg
     4141 ctgcgcctta tccggtaact atcgtcttga gtccaacccg gtaagacacg acttatcgcc
     4201 actggcagca gccactggta acaggattag cagagcgagg tatgtaggcg gtgctacaga
     4261 gttcttgaag tggtggccta actacggcta cactagaagg acagtatttg gtatctgcgc
     4321 tctgctgaag ccagttacct tcggaaaaag agttggtagc tcttgatccg gcaaacaaac
     4381 caccgctggt agcggtggtt tttttgtttg caagcagcag attacgcgca gaaaaaaagg
     4441 atctcaagaa gatcctttga tcttttctac ggggtctgac gctcagtgga acgaaaactc
     4501 acgttaaggg attttggtca tgagattatc aaaaaggatc ttcacctaga tccttttaaa
     4561 ttaaaaatga agttttaaat caatctaaag tatatatgag taaacttggt ctgacagtta
     4621 ccaatgctta atcagtgagg cacctatctc agcgatctgt ctatttcgtt catccatagt
     4681 tgcctgactc cccgtcgtgt agataactac gatacgggag ggcttaccat ctggccccag
     4741 tgctgcaatg ataccgcgag acccacgctc accggctcca gatttatcag caataaacca
     4801 gccagccgga agggccgagc gcagaagtgg tcctgcaact ttatccgcct ccatccagtc
     4861 tattaattgt tgccgggaag ctagagtaag tagttcgcca gttaatagtt tgcgcaacgt
     4921 tgttgccatt gctacaggca tcgtggtgtc acgctcgtcg tttggtatgg cttcattcag
     4981 ctccggttcc caacgatcaa ggcgagttac atgatccccc atgttgtgca aaaaagcggt
     5041 tagctccttc ggtcctccga tcgttgtcag aagtaagttg gccgcagtgt tatcactcat
     5101 ggttatggca gcactgcata attctcttac tgtcatgcca tccgtaagat gcttttctgt
     5161 gactggtgag tactcaacca agtcattctg agaatagtgt atgcggcgac cgagttgctc
     5221 ttgcccggcg tcaatacggg ataataccgc gccacatagc agaactttaa aagtgctcat
     5281 cattggaaaa cgttcttcgg ggcgaaaact ctcaaggatc ttaccgctgt tgagatccag
     5341 ttcgatgtaa cccactcgtg cacccaactg atcttcagca tcttttactt tcaccagcgt
     5401 ttctgggtga gcaaaaacag gaaggcaaaa tgccgcaaaa aagggaataa gggcgacacg
     5461 gaaatgttga atactcatac tcttcctttt tcaatattat tgaagcattt atcagggtta
     5521 ttgtctcatg agcggataca tatttgaatg tatttagaaa aataaacaaa taggggttcc
     5581 gcgcacattt ccccgaaaag tgccacctga cgtctaagaa accattatta tcatgacatt
     5641 aacctataaa aataggcgta tcacgaggcc ctttcgtctt caagaattaa ttcggtcgaa
     5701 aaaagaaaag gagagggcca agagggaggg cattggtgac tattgagcac gtgagtatac
     5761 gtgattaagc acacaaaggc agcttggagt cgtacgctgc aggtcgacgg atccccgggt
     5821 taattaaggc gcgccagatc tgtttagctt gcctcgtccc cgccgggtca cccggccagc
     5881 gacatggagg cccagaatac cctccttgac agtcttgacg tgcgcagctc aggggcatga
     5941 tgtgactgtc gcccgtacat ttagcccata catccccatg tataatcatt tgcatccata
     6001 cattttgatg gccgcacggc gcgaagcaaa aattacggct cctcgctgca gacctgcgag
     6061 cagggaaacg ctcccctcac agacgcgttg aattgtcccc acgccgcgcc cctgtagaga
     6121 aatataaaag gttaggattt gccactgagg ttcttctttc atatacttcc ttttaaaatc
     6181 ttgctaggat acagttctca catcacatcc gaacataaac aaccatgggt aaaaagcctg
     6241 aactcaccgc gacgtctgtc gagaagtttc tgatcgaaaa gttcgacagc gtctccgacc
     6301 tgatgcagct ctcggagggc gaagaatctc gtgctttcag cttcgatgta ggagggcgtg
     6361 gatatgtcct gcgggtaaat agctgcgccg atggtttcta caaagatcgt tatgtttatc
     6421 ggcactttgc atcggccgcg ctcccgattc cggaagtgct tgacattggg gaattcagcg
     6481 agagcctgac ctattgcatc tcccgccgtg cacagggtgt cacgttgcaa gacctgcctg
     6541 aaaccgaact gcccgctgtt ctgcagccgg tcgcggaggc catggatgcg atcgctgcgg
     6601 ccgatcttag ccagacgagc gggttcggcc cattcggacc gcaaggaatc ggtcaataca
     6661 ctacatggcg tgatttcata tgcgcgattg ctgatcccca tgtgtatcac tggcaaactg
     6721 tgatggacga caccgtcagt gcgtccgtcg cgcaggctct cgatgagctg atgctttggg
     6781 ccgaggactg ccccgaagtc cggcacctcg tgcacgcgga tttcggctcc aacaatgtcc
     6841 tgacggacaa tggccgcata acagcggtca ttgactggag cgaggcgatg ttcggggatt
     6901 cccaatacga ggtcgccaac atcttcttct ggaggccgtg gttggcttgt atggagcagc
     6961 agacgcgcta cttcgagcgg aggcatccgg agcttgcagg atcgccgcgg ctccgggcgt
     7021 atatgctccg cattggtctt gaccaactct atcagagctt ggttgacggc aatttcgatg
     7081 atgcagcttg ggcgcagggt cgatgcgacg caatcgtccg atccggagcc gggactgtcg
     7141 ggcgtacaca aatcgcccgc agaagcgcgg ccgtctggac cgatggctgt gtagaagtac
     7201 tcgccgatag tggaaaccga cgccccagca ctcgtccgag ggcaaaggaa taatcagtac
     7261 tgacaataaa aagattcttg ttttcaagaa cttgtcattt gtatagtttt tttatattgt
     7321 agttgttcta ttttaatcaa atgttagcgt gatttatatt ttttttcgcc tcgacatcat
     7381 ctgcccagat gcgaagttaa gtgcgcagaa agtaatatca tgcgtcaatc gtatgtgaat
     7441 gctggtcgct atactgctgt cgattcgata ctaacgccgc catccagtgt cgaaaacgag
     7501 ctcgaattca tcgaagctta cattttatgt tagctggtgg actgacgcca gaaaatgttg
     7561 gtgatgcgct tagattaaat ggcgttattg gtgttgatgt aagcggaggt gtggagacaa
     7621 atggtgtaaa agactctaac aaaatagcaa atttcgtcaa aaatgctaag aaataggtta
     7681 ttactgagta gtatttattt aagtattgtt tgtgcacttg cctgcaagcc ttttgaaaag
     7741 caagcataaa agatctaaac ataaaatctg taaaataaca agatgtaaag ataatgctaa
     7801 atcatttggc tttttgattg attgtacagg aaaatataca tcgcaggggg ttgactttta
     7861 ccatttcacc gcaatggaat caaacttgtt gaagagaatg ttcacaggcg catacgctac
     7921 aatgacccga ttcttgctag ccttttctcg gtcttgcaaa caaccgccgg cagcttagta
     7981 tataaataca catgtacata cctctctccg tatcctcgta atcattttct tgtatttatc
     8041 gtcttttcgc tgtaaaaact ttatcacact tatctcaaat acacttatta accgctttta
     8101 ctattatctt ctacgctgac agtaatatca aacagtgaca catattaaac acagtggttt
     8161 ctttgcataa acaccatcag cctcaagtcg tcaagtaaag atttcgtgtt catgcagata
     8221 gataacaatc tatatgttga taattagcgt tgcctcatca atgcgagatc cgtttaaccg
     8281 gaccctagtg cacttacccc acgttcggtc cactgtgtgc cgaacatgct ccttcactat
     8341 tttaacatgt ggaattaatt ctcatgtttg acagcttatc atcgaactct aagaggtgat
     8401 acttatttac tgtaaaactg tgacgataaa accggaagga agaataagaa aactcgaact
     8461 gatctataat gcctattttc tgtaaagagt ttaagctatg aaagcctcgg cattttggcc
     8521 gctcctaggt agtgcttttt ttccaaggac aaaacagttt ctttttcttg agcaggtttt
     8581 atgtttcggt aatcataaac aataaataaa ttatttcatt tatgtttaaa aataaaaaat
     8641 aaaaaagtat tttaaatttt taaaaaagtt gattataagc atgtgacctt ttgcaagcaa
     8701 ttaaattttg caatttgtga ttttaggcaa aagttacaat ttctggctcg tgtaatatat
     8761 gtatgctaaa gtgaactttt acaaagtcga tatggactta gtcaaaagaa attttcttaa
     8821 aaatatatag cactagccaa tttagcactt ctttatgaga tatattatag actttattaa
     8881 gccagatttg tgtattatat gtatttaccc ggcgaatcat ggacatacat tctgaaatag
     8941 gtaatattct ctatggtgag acagcataga taacctagga tacaagttaa aagctagtac
     9001 tgttttgcag taattttttt cttttttata agaatgttac cacctaaata agttataaag
     9061 tcaatagtta agtttgatat ttgattgtaa aataccgtaa tatatttgca tgatcaaaag
     9121 gctcaatgtt gactagccag catgtcaacc actatattga tcaccgatat atggacttcc
     9181 acaccaacta gtaatatgac aataaattca agatattctt catgagaatg gcccagcgat
     9241 atatgcggtg tgaaataccg cacagatgcg taaggagaaa ataccgcatc aggcgccatt
     9301 cgccattcag gctgcgcaac tgttgggaag ggcgatcggt gcgggcctct tcgctattac
     9361 gccagctggc gaaaggggga tgtgctgcaa ggcgattaag ttgggtaacg ccagggtttt
     9421 cccagtcacg acgttgtaaa acgacggcca gt
//
LOCUS       pSR440            10001 bp    DNA     circular SYN 16-MAY-2017
DEFINITION  untagged A3B for yeast expression.
ACCESSION   pSR440
KEYWORDS    .
SOURCE      Unknown.
  ORGANISM  Unknown
            Unclassified.
REFERENCE   1  (bases 1 to 10001)
  AUTHORS   Self
  JOURNAL   Unpublished.
COMMENT     SECID/File created by SciEd Central, Scientific & Educational
            Software.
FEATURES             Location/Qualifiers
     CDS             complement(27..1034)
                     /gene="tTA rev transactivator"
     misc_feature    1035..1328
                     /gene="CMV promoter"
     CDS             2075..2093
                     /gene="TET-R binding site_1"
     CDS             2117..2135
                     /gene="TET-R binding site_2"
     CDS             2159..2177
                     /gene="TET-R binding site_3"
     CDS             2201..2219
                     /gene="TET-R binding site_4"
     CDS             2243..2261
                     /gene="TET-R binding site_5"
     CDS             2285..2303
                     /gene="TET-R binding site_6"
     CDS             2327..2345
                     /gene="TET-R binding site_7"
     CDS             2550..3698
                     /gene="hAPOBEC3B"
                     /product="optimized for expression in yeast"
     CDS             complement(5167..6027)
                     /gene="AmpR"
     misc_feature    6276..6339
                     /gene="(null)"
                     /product="5' primer for switching selective marker"
     CDS             6340..8063
                     /gene="KanMX-Hygro"
     CDS             8127..8225
                     /gene="TRP1"
     misc_feature    8127..8901
                     /gene="ARS416"
                     /product="ARS416"
ORIGIN      
        1 gaattcttat acgatcctcg cgccccctac ccaccgtact cgtcaattcc aagggcatcg
       61 gtaaacatct gctcaaactc gaagtcggcc atatccagag cgccgtaggg ggcggagtcg
      121 tggggggtaa atcccggacc cggggaatcc ccgtccccca acatgtccag atcgaaatcg
      181 tctagcgcgt cggcatgcgc catcgccacg tcctcgccgt ctaagtggag ctcgtccccc
      241 aggctgacat cggtcggggg ggccgtcgac agtctgcgcg tgtgtcccgc ggggagaaag
      301 gacaggcgcg gagccgccag ccccgcctct tcgggggcgt cgtcgtccgg gagatcgagc
      361 aggccctcga tggtagaccc gtaattgttt ttcgtacgcg cgcggctgta cgcggaccca
      421 ctttcacatt taagttgttt ttctaatccg catatgatca attcaaggcc gaataagaag
      481 gctggctctg caccttggtg atcaaataat tcgatagctt gtcgtaataa tggcggcata
      541 ctatcagtag taggtgtttc cctttcttct ttagcgactt gatgctcttg atcttccaat
      601 acgcaaccta aagtaaaatg ccccacagcg ctgagtgcat ataacgcgtt ctctagtgaa
      661 aaaccttgtt ggcataaaaa ggctaattga ttttcgagag tttcatactg tttttctgta
      721 ggccgtgtat ctgaatgtac ttttgctcca ttgcgatgac ttagtaaagc acatctaaaa
      781 cttttagcgt tattgcgtaa aaaatcttgc cagctttccc cttttaaagg gcaaaagtga
      841 gtatggtgcc tatctaacat ctcaatggct aaggcgtcga gcaaagcccg cttatttttt
      901 acatgccaat acagtgtagg ctgctctaca ccaagcttct gggcgagttt acgggttgtt
      961 aaaccttcga ttccgacctc attaagcagc tctaatgcgc tgttaatcac tttactttta
     1021 tctaatctag acatatgaat tggggccgcg gaggctggat cggtcccggt gtcttctatg
     1081 gaggtcaaaa cagcgtggat ggcgtctcca ggcgatctga cggttcacta aacgagctct
     1141 gcttatatag acctcccacc gtacacgcct accgcccatt tgcgtcaatg gggcggagtt
     1201 gttacgacat tttggaaagt cccgttgatt ttggtgccaa aacaaactcc cattgacgtc
     1261 aatggggtgg agacttggaa atccccgtga gtcaaaccgc tatccacgcc cattgatgta
     1321 ctgccaaaac cgcatcacca tggtaatagc gatgactaat acgtagatgt actgccaagt
     1381 aggaaagtcc cataaggtca tgtactgggc ataatgccag gcgggccatt taccgtcatt
     1441 gacgtcaata gggggcgtac ttggcatatg atacacttga tgtactgcca agtgggcagt
     1501 ttaccgtaaa tactccaccc attgacgtca atggaaagtc cctattggcg ttactatggg
     1561 aacatacgtc attattgacg tcaatgggcg ggggtcgttg ggcggtcagc caggcgggcc
     1621 atttaccgta agttatgtaa cgcggaactc catatatggg ctatgaacta atgaccccgt
     1681 aattgattac tattaataac tagtcaataa tcaatgtcaa catggcggta atgttggaca
     1741 tgagccaata taaatgtaca tattatgata tggatacaac gtatgcaatg ggccaagctc
     1801 ctcgagtaat tcgcgccact tctaaataag cgaatttctt atgatttatg atttttatta
     1861 ttaaataagt tataaaaaaa ataagtgtat acaaatttta aagtgactct taggttttaa
     1921 aacgaaaatt cttattcttg agtaactctt tcctgtaggt caggttgctt tctcaggtat
     1981 agtatgaggt cgctcttatt gaccacacct ctaccggcag atccgctagg gataacaggg
     2041 taatatagat caattcctcg atcgagttta ccactcccta tcagtgatag agaaaagtga
     2101 aagtcgagtt taccactccc tatcagtgat agagaaaagt gaaagtcgag tttaccactc
     2161 cctatcagtg atagagaaaa gtgaaagtcg agtttaccac tccctatcag tgatagagaa
     2221 aagtgaaagt cgagtttacc actccctatc agtgatagag aaaagtgaaa gtcgagttta
     2281 ccactcccta tcagtgatag agaaaagtga aagtcgagtt taccactccc tatcagtgat
     2341 agagaaaagt gaaagtcgag ctcggtaccc tatggcatgc atgtgctctg tatgtatata
     2401 aaactcttgt tttcttcttt tctctaaata ttctttcctt atacattagg tcctttgtag
     2461 cataaattac tatacttcta tagacacgca aacacaaata cacacactaa attaccggat
     2521 caattcgggg gatccgttta aacaggccta tgaaccctca aattagaaat ccaatggaga
     2581 gaatgtatcg agatacattt tatgataatt tcgaaaatga acctattctc tacggtagat
     2641 catacacatg gctttgttat gaagtcaaga ttaaaagagg cagatctaat ctgttatggg
     2701 atactggcgt gttcagaggt caggtttact ttaaaccaca atatcatgcc gaaatgtgtt
     2761 ttctaagctg gttctgcggg aaccagcttc cagcatacaa atgtttccaa ataacttggt
     2821 ttgtgtcctg gacaccatgc cctgactgtg tggcaaagct agccgaattt ctatctgaac
     2881 atccaaatgt cactttgacc atttcagcag ctagattgta ctactactgg gaaagagatt
     2941 acagaagagc gctctgtcgt ttaagtcaag ccggagctag ggtaacgatc atggattacg
     3001 aggaatttgc atattgctgg gaaaactttg tctataatga agggcaacag ttcatgccat
     3061 ggtacaagtt tgatgaaaac tatgctttcc tacacagaac actaaaagag attttacgtt
     3121 acttgatgga cccagataca ttcacattca atttcaataa cgacccttta gttttgagaa
     3181 ggagacagac ctacttgtgc tacgaagtag aaagattgga caatggaact tgggttttaa
     3241 tggatcaaca tatgggcttt ttatgcaacg aggctaaaaa cttgctttgc ggtttttacg
     3301 gtagacacgc tgaattgaga tttttggatc tcgttccaag tctgcaacta gaccctgctc
     3361 aaatctacag agtaacttgg ttcatctctt ggtcaccatg tttttcctgg ggatgtgccg
     3421 gagaagttag agcatttttg caagagaata cacatgtaag gcttagaata ttcgcagctc
     3481 gtatctacga ttacgatcca ttatacaagg aggctttgca aatgctgaga gatgccggtg
     3541 ctcaggtttc tataatgacc tatgacgaat ttgaatactg ttgggatact tttgtttaca
     3601 gacaaggttg tccatttcaa ccttgggacg gtttggagga acattctcaa gcgctgtcag
     3661 gtagacttcg tgcaatctta caaaaccaag gcaattgaat cgatagcggc cgctagggcc
     3721 ctgcaggagg gccgcatcat gtaattagtt atgtcacgct tacattcacg ccctcccccc
     3781 acatccgctc taaccgaaaa ggaaggagtt agacaacctg aagtctaggt ccctatttat
     3841 ttttttatag ttatgttagt attaagaacg ttatttatat ttcaaatttt tctttttttt
     3901 ctgtacagac gcgtgtacgc atgtaacatt atactgaaaa ccttgcttga gaaggttttg
     3961 ggacgctcga aggctttaat ttgcggccaa gcttggcgta atcatggtca tagctgtttc
     4021 ctgtgtgaaa ttgttatccg ctcacaattc cacacaacat acgagccgga agcataaagt
     4081 gtaaagcctg gggtgcctaa tgagtgagct aactcacatt aattgcgttg cgctcactgc
     4141 ccgctttcca gtcgggaaac ctgtcgtgcc agctgcatta atgaatcggc caacgcgcgg
     4201 ggagaggcgg tttgcgtatt gggcgctctt ccgcttcctc gctcactgac tcgctgcgct
     4261 cggtcgttcg gctgcggcga gcggtatcag ctcactcaaa ggcggtaata cggttatcca
     4321 cagaatcagg ggataacgca ggaaagaaca tgtgagcaaa aggccagcaa aaggccagga
     4381 accgtaaaaa ggccgcgttg ctggcgtttt tccataggct ccgcccccct gacgagcatc
     4441 acaaaaatcg acgctcagtc agaggtggcg aaacccgaca ggactataaa gataccaggc
     4501 gtttccccct ggaagctccc tcgtgcgctc tcctgttccg accctgccgc ttaccggata
     4561 cctgtccgcc tttctccctt cgggaagcgt ggcgctttct catagctcac gctgtaggta
     4621 tctcagttcg gtgtaggtcg ttcgctccaa gctgggctgt gtgcacgaac cccccgttca
     4681 gcccgaccgc tgcgccttat ccggtaacta tcgtcttgag tccaacccgg taagacacga
     4741 cttatcgcca ctggcagcag ccactggtaa caggattagc agagcgaggt atgtaggcgg
     4801 tgctacagag ttcttgaagt ggtggcctaa ctacggctac actagaagga cagtatttgg
     4861 tatctgcgct ctgctgaagc cagttacctt cggaaaaaga gttggtagct cttgatccgg
     4921 caaacaaacc accgctggta gcggtggttt ttttgtttgc aagcagcaga ttacgcgcag
     4981 aaaaaaagga tctcaagaag atcctttgat cttttctacg gggtctgacg ctcagtggaa
     5041 cgaaaactca cgttaaggga ttttggtcat gagattatca aaaaggatct tcacctagat
     5101 ccttttaaat taaaaatgaa gttttaaatc aatctaaagt atatatgagt aaacttggtc
     5161 tgacagttac caatgcttaa tcagtgaggc acctatctca gcgatctgtc tatttcgttc
     5221 atccatagtt gcctgactcc ccgtcgtgta gataactacg atacgggagg gcttaccatc
     5281 tggccccagt gctgcaatga taccgcgaga cccacgctca ccggctccag atttatcagc
     5341 aataaaccag ccagccggaa gggccgagcg cagaagtggt cctgcaactt tatccgcctc
     5401 catccagtct attaattgtt gccgggaagc tagagtaagt agttcgccag ttaatagttt
     5461 gcgcaacgtt gttgccattg ctacaggcat cgtggtgtca cgctcgtcgt ttggtatggc
     5521 ttcattcagc tccggttccc aacgatcaag gcgagttaca tgatccccca tgttgtgcaa
     5581 aaaagcggtt agctccttcg gtcctccgat cgttgtcaga agtaagttgg ccgcagtgtt
     5641 atcactcatg gttatggcag cactgcataa ttctcttact gtcatgccat ccgtaagatg
     5701 cttttctgtg actggtgagt actcaaccaa gtcattctga gaatagtgta tgcggcgacc
     5761 gagttgctct tgcccggcgt caatacggga taataccgcg ccacatagca gaactttaaa
     5821 agtgctcatc attggaaaac gttcttcggg gcgaaaactc tcaaggatct taccgctgtt
     5881 gagatccagt tcgatgtaac ccactcgtgc acccaactga tcttcagcat cttttacttt
     5941 caccagcgtt tctgggtgag caaaaacagg aaggcaaaat gccgcaaaaa agggaataag
     6001 ggcgacacgg aaatgttgaa tactcatact cttccttttt caatattatt gaagcattta
     6061 tcagggttat tgtctcatga gcggatacat atttgaatgt atttagaaaa ataaacaaat
     6121 aggggttccg cgcacatttc cccgaaaagt gccacctgac gtctaagaaa ccattattat
     6181 catgacatta acctataaaa ataggcgtat cacgaggccc tttcgtcttc aagaattaat
     6241 tcggtcgaaa aaagaaaagg agagggccaa gagggagggc attggtgact attgagcacg
     6301 tgagtatacg tgattaagca cacaaaggca gcttggagtc gtacgctgca ggtcgacgga
     6361 tccccgggtt aattaaggcg cgccagatct gtttagcttg cctcgtcccc gccgggtcac
     6421 ccggccagcg acatggaggc ccagaatacc ctccttgaca gtcttgacgt gcgcagctca
     6481 ggggcatgat gtgactgtcg cccgtacatt tagcccatac atccccatgt ataatcattt
     6541 gcatccatac attttgatgg ccgcacggcg cgaagcaaaa attacggctc ctcgctgcag
     6601 acctgcgagc agggaaacgc tcccctcaca gacgcgttga attgtcccca cgccgcgccc
     6661 ctgtagagaa atataaaagg ttaggatttg ccactgaggt tcttctttca tatacttcct
     6721 tttaaaatct tgctaggata cagttctcac atcacatccg aacataaaca accatgggta
     6781 aaaagcctga actcaccgcg acgtctgtcg agaagtttct gatcgaaaag ttcgacagcg
     6841 tctccgacct gatgcagctc tcggagggcg aagaatctcg tgctttcagc ttcgatgtag
     6901 gagggcgtgg atatgtcctg cgggtaaata gctgcgccga tggtttctac aaagatcgtt
     6961 atgtttatcg gcactttgca tcggccgcgc tcccgattcc ggaagtgctt gacattgggg
     7021 aattcagcga gagcctgacc tattgcatct cccgccgtgc acagggtgtc acgttgcaag
     7081 acctgcctga aaccgaactg cccgctgttc tgcagccggt cgcggaggcc atggatgcga
     7141 tcgctgcggc cgatcttagc cagacgagcg ggttcggccc attcggaccg caaggaatcg
     7201 gtcaatacac tacatggcgt gatttcatat gcgcgattgc tgatccccat gtgtatcact
     7261 ggcaaactgt gatggacgac accgtcagtg cgtccgtcgc gcaggctctc gatgagctga
     7321 tgctttgggc cgaggactgc cccgaagtcc ggcacctcgt gcacgcggat ttcggctcca
     7381 acaatgtcct gacggacaat ggccgcataa cagcggtcat tgactggagc gaggcgatgt
     7441 tcggggattc ccaatacgag gtcgccaaca tcttcttctg gaggccgtgg ttggcttgta
     7501 tggagcagca gacgcgctac ttcgagcgga ggcatccgga gcttgcagga tcgccgcggc
     7561 tccgggcgta tatgctccgc attggtcttg accaactcta tcagagcttg gttgacggca
     7621 atttcgatga tgcagcttgg gcgcagggtc gatgcgacgc aatcgtccga tccggagccg
     7681 ggactgtcgg gcgtacacaa atcgcccgca gaagcgcggc cgtctggacc gatggctgtg
     7741 tagaagtact cgccgatagt ggaaaccgac gccccagcac tcgtccgagg gcaaaggaat
     7801 aatcagtact gacaataaaa agattcttgt tttcaagaac ttgtcatttg tatagttttt
     7861 ttatattgta gttgttctat tttaatcaaa tgttagcgtg atttatattt tttttcgcct
     7921 cgacatcatc tgcccagatg cgaagttaag tgcgcagaaa gtaatatcat gcgtcaatcg
     7981 tatgtgaatg ctggtcgcta tactgctgtc gattcgatac taacgccgcc atccagtgtc
     8041 gaaaacgagc tcgaattcat cgaagcttac attttatgtt agctggtgga ctgacgccag
     8101 aaaatgttgg tgatgcgctt agattaaatg gcgttattgg tgttgatgta agcggaggtg
     8161 tggagacaaa tggtgtaaaa gactctaaca aaatagcaaa tttcgtcaaa aatgctaaga
     8221 aataggttat tactgagtag tatttattta agtattgttt gtgcacttgc ctgcaagcct
     8281 tttgaaaagc aagcataaaa gatctaaaca taaaatctgt aaaataacaa gatgtaaaga
     8341 taatgctaaa tcatttggct ttttgattga ttgtacagga aaatatacat cgcagggggt
     8401 tgacttttac catttcaccg caatggaatc aaacttgttg aagagaatgt tcacaggcgc
     8461 atacgctaca atgacccgat tcttgctagc cttttctcgg tcttgcaaac aaccgccggc
     8521 agcttagtat ataaatacac atgtacatac ctctctccgt atcctcgtaa tcattttctt
     8581 gtatttatcg tcttttcgct gtaaaaactt tatcacactt atctcaaata cacttattaa
     8641 ccgcttttac tattatcttc tacgctgaca gtaatatcaa acagtgacac atattaaaca
     8701 cagtggtttc tttgcataaa caccatcagc ctcaagtcgt caagtaaaga tttcgtgttc
     8761 atgcagatag ataacaatct atatgttgat aattagcgtt gcctcatcaa tgcgagatcc
     8821 gtttaaccgg accctagtgc acttacccca cgttcggtcc actgtgtgcc gaacatgctc
     8881 cttcactatt ttaacatgtg gaattaattc tcatgtttga cagcttatca tcgaactcta
     8941 agaggtgata cttatttact gtaaaactgt gacgataaaa ccggaaggaa gaataagaaa
     9001 actcgaactg atctataatg cctattttct gtaaagagtt taagctatga aagcctcggc
     9061 attttggccg ctcctaggta gtgctttttt tccaaggaca aaacagtttc tttttcttga
     9121 gcaggtttta tgtttcggta atcataaaca ataaataaat tatttcattt atgtttaaaa
     9181 ataaaaaata aaaaagtatt ttaaattttt aaaaaagttg attataagca tgtgaccttt
     9241 tgcaagcaat taaattttgc aatttgtgat tttaggcaaa agttacaatt tctggctcgt
     9301 gtaatatatg tatgctaaag tgaactttta caaagtcgat atggacttag tcaaaagaaa
     9361 ttttcttaaa aatatatagc actagccaat ttagcacttc tttatgagat atattataga
     9421 ctttattaag ccagatttgt gtattatatg tatttacccg gcgaatcatg gacatacatt
     9481 ctgaaatagg taatattctc tatggtgaga cagcatagat aacctaggat acaagttaaa
     9541 agctagtact gttttgcagt aatttttttc ttttttataa gaatgttacc acctaaataa
     9601 gttataaagt caatagttaa gtttgatatt tgattgtaaa ataccgtaat atatttgcat
     9661 gatcaaaagg ctcaatgttg actagccagc atgtcaacca ctatattgat caccgatata
     9721 tggacttcca caccaactag taatatgaca ataaattcaa gatattcttc atgagaatgg
     9781 cccagcgata tatgcggtgt gaaataccgc acagatgcgt aaggagaaaa taccgcatca
     9841 ggcgccattc gccattcagg ctgcgcaact gttgggaagg gcgatcggtg cgggcctctt
     9901 cgctattacg ccagctggcg aaagggggat gtgctgcaag gcgattaagt tgggtaacgc
     9961 cagggttttc ccagtcacga cgttgtaaaa cgacggccag t
//
LOCUS       pSR469                  9425 bp    DNA     circular SYN 02-MAR-2016
DEFINITION  Ligation of APOBEC3C into pySR419.
ACCESSION   pSR469
KEYWORDS    .
SOURCE      Unknown.
  ORGANISM  Unknown
            Unclassified.
REFERENCE   1  (bases 1 to 9425)
  AUTHORS   Self
  JOURNAL   Unpublished.
COMMENT     SECID/File created by SciEd Central, Scientific & Educational
            Software.
FEATURES             Location/Qualifiers
     CDS             complement(27..1034)
                     /gene="tTA rev transactivator"
     misc_feature    1035..1328
                     /gene="CMV promoter"
     CDS             2075..2093
                     /gene="TET-R binding site_1"
     CDS             2117..2135
                     /gene="TET-R binding site_2"
     CDS             2159..2177
                     /gene="TET-R binding site_3"
     CDS             2201..2219
                     /gene="TET-R binding site_4"
     CDS             2243..2261
                     /gene="TET-R binding site_5"
     CDS             2285..2303
                     /gene="TET-R binding site_6"
     CDS             2327..2345
                     /gene="TET-R binding site_7"
     CDS             2550..3122
                     /gene="APOBEC3C_OptSC"
     CDS             complement(4591..5451)
                     /gene="AmpR"
     misc_feature    5700..5763
                     /gene="(null)"
                     /product="5' primer for switching selective marker"
     CDS             5764..7487
                     /gene="KanMX-Hygro"
     CDS             7551..7649
                     /gene="TRP1"
     misc_feature    7551..8325
                     /gene="ARS416"
                     /product="ARS416"
ORIGIN      
        1 gaattcttat acgatcctcg cgccccctac ccaccgtact cgtcaattcc aagggcatcg
       61 gtaaacatct gctcaaactc gaagtcggcc atatccagag cgccgtaggg ggcggagtcg
      121 tggggggtaa atcccggacc cggggaatcc ccgtccccca acatgtccag atcgaaatcg
      181 tctagcgcgt cggcatgcgc catcgccacg tcctcgccgt ctaagtggag ctcgtccccc
      241 aggctgacat cggtcggggg ggccgtcgac agtctgcgcg tgtgtcccgc ggggagaaag
      301 gacaggcgcg gagccgccag ccccgcctct tcgggggcgt cgtcgtccgg gagatcgagc
      361 aggccctcga tggtagaccc gtaattgttt ttcgtacgcg cgcggctgta cgcggaccca
      421 ctttcacatt taagttgttt ttctaatccg catatgatca attcaaggcc gaataagaag
      481 gctggctctg caccttggtg atcaaataat tcgatagctt gtcgtaataa tggcggcata
      541 ctatcagtag taggtgtttc cctttcttct ttagcgactt gatgctcttg atcttccaat
      601 acgcaaccta aagtaaaatg ccccacagcg ctgagtgcat ataacgcgtt ctctagtgaa
      661 aaaccttgtt ggcataaaaa ggctaattga ttttcgagag tttcatactg tttttctgta
      721 ggccgtgtat ctgaatgtac ttttgctcca ttgcgatgac ttagtaaagc acatctaaaa
      781 cttttagcgt tattgcgtaa aaaatcttgc cagctttccc cttttaaagg gcaaaagtga
      841 gtatggtgcc tatctaacat ctcaatggct aaggcgtcga gcaaagcccg cttatttttt
      901 acatgccaat acagtgtagg ctgctctaca ccaagcttct gggcgagttt acgggttgtt
      961 aaaccttcga ttccgacctc attaagcagc tctaatgcgc tgttaatcac tttactttta
     1021 tctaatctag acatatgaat tggggccgcg gaggctggat cggtcccggt gtcttctatg
     1081 gaggtcaaaa cagcgtggat ggcgtctcca ggcgatctga cggttcacta aacgagctct
     1141 gcttatatag acctcccacc gtacacgcct accgcccatt tgcgtcaatg gggcggagtt
     1201 gttacgacat tttggaaagt cccgttgatt ttggtgccaa aacaaactcc cattgacgtc
     1261 aatggggtgg agacttggaa atccccgtga gtcaaaccgc tatccacgcc cattgatgta
     1321 ctgccaaaac cgcatcacca tggtaatagc gatgactaat acgtagatgt actgccaagt
     1381 aggaaagtcc cataaggtca tgtactgggc ataatgccag gcgggccatt taccgtcatt
     1441 gacgtcaata gggggcgtac ttggcatatg atacacttga tgtactgcca agtgggcagt
     1501 ttaccgtaaa tactccaccc attgacgtca atggaaagtc cctattggcg ttactatggg
     1561 aacatacgtc attattgacg tcaatgggcg ggggtcgttg ggcggtcagc caggcgggcc
     1621 atttaccgta agttatgtaa cgcggaactc catatatggg ctatgaacta atgaccccgt
     1681 aattgattac tattaataac tagtcaataa tcaatgtcaa catggcggta atgttggaca
     1741 tgagccaata taaatgtaca tattatgata tggatacaac gtatgcaatg ggccaagctc
     1801 ctcgagtaat tcgcgccact tctaaataag cgaatttctt atgatttatg atttttatta
     1861 ttaaataagt tataaaaaaa ataagtgtat acaaatttta aagtgactct taggttttaa
     1921 aacgaaaatt cttattcttg agtaactctt tcctgtaggt caggttgctt tctcaggtat
     1981 agtatgaggt cgctcttatt gaccacacct ctaccggcag atccgctagg gataacaggg
     2041 taatatagat caattcctcg atcgagttta ccactcccta tcagtgatag agaaaagtga
     2101 aagtcgagtt taccactccc tatcagtgat agagaaaagt gaaagtcgag tttaccactc
     2161 cctatcagtg atagagaaaa gtgaaagtcg agtttaccac tccctatcag tgatagagaa
     2221 aagtgaaagt cgagtttacc actccctatc agtgatagag aaaagtgaaa gtcgagttta
     2281 ccactcccta tcagtgatag agaaaagtga aagtcgagtt taccactccc tatcagtgat
     2341 agagaaaagt gaaagtcgag ctcggtaccc tatggcatgc atgtgctctg tatgtatata
     2401 aaactcttgt tttcttcttt tctctaaata ttctttcctt atacattagg tcctttgtag
     2461 cataaattac tatacttcta tagacacgca aacacaaata cacacactaa attaccggat
     2521 caattcgggg gatccgttta aacaggccta tgaatccaca aattagaaac ccaatgaagg
     2581 ccatgtatcc tgggacattc tacttccaat tcaaaaatct ttgggaagca aatgatagaa
     2641 acgagacatg gctatgtttt actgtggaag gcattaagag aaggtccgta gtctcatgga
     2701 aaactggagt ttttagaaat caagtagact ctgaaaccca ttgtcatgcg gaaagatgct
     2761 tcctatcttg gttttgtgac gatatcttgt ctccaaatac aaaataccaa gtaacatggt
     2821 acacttcatg gagcccttgc ccagactgtg ctggtgaggt tgcagaattt ttggctagac
     2881 actccaatgt taacttaacg atctttactg cccgattgta ctactttcaa tacccttgct
     2941 atcaggaagg actgcgtagt ttatcacaag agggtgttgc tgtcgaaata atggattacg
     3001 aagatttcaa atattgttgg gaaaactttg tgtacaatga taacgaacca ttcaagccat
     3061 ggaaaggttt gaaaaccaat tttagactcc tgaagagaag attaagagag tctcttcagt
     3121 aaatcgatag cggccgctag ggccctgcag gagggccgca tcatgtaatt agttatgtca
     3181 cgcttacatt cacgccctcc ccccacatcc gctctaaccg aaaaggaagg agttagacaa
     3241 cctgaagtct aggtccctat ttattttttt atagttatgt tagtattaag aacgttattt
     3301 atatttcaaa tttttctttt ttttctgtac agacgcgtgt acgcatgtaa cattatactg
     3361 aaaaccttgc ttgagaaggt tttgggacgc tcgaaggctt taatttgcgg ccaagcttgg
     3421 cgtaatcatg gtcatagctg tttcctgtgt gaaattgtta tccgctcaca attccacaca
     3481 acatacgagc cggaagcata aagtgtaaag cctggggtgc ctaatgagtg agctaactca
     3541 cattaattgc gttgcgctca ctgcccgctt tccagtcggg aaacctgtcg tgccagctgc
     3601 attaatgaat cggccaacgc gcggggagag gcggtttgcg tattgggcgc tcttccgctt
     3661 cctcgctcac tgactcgctg cgctcggtcg ttcggctgcg gcgagcggta tcagctcact
     3721 caaaggcggt aatacggtta tccacagaat caggggataa cgcaggaaag aacatgtgag
     3781 caaaaggcca gcaaaaggcc aggaaccgta aaaaggccgc gttgctggcg tttttccata
     3841 ggctccgccc ccctgacgag catcacaaaa atcgacgctc agtcagaggt ggcgaaaccc
     3901 gacaggacta taaagatacc aggcgtttcc ccctggaagc tccctcgtgc gctctcctgt
     3961 tccgaccctg ccgcttaccg gatacctgtc cgcctttctc ccttcgggaa gcgtggcgct
     4021 ttctcatagc tcacgctgta ggtatctcag ttcggtgtag gtcgttcgct ccaagctggg
     4081 ctgtgtgcac gaaccccccg ttcagcccga ccgctgcgcc ttatccggta actatcgtct
     4141 tgagtccaac ccggtaagac acgacttatc gccactggca gcagccactg gtaacaggat
     4201 tagcagagcg aggtatgtag gcggtgctac agagttcttg aagtggtggc ctaactacgg
     4261 ctacactaga aggacagtat ttggtatctg cgctctgctg aagccagtta ccttcggaaa
     4321 aagagttggt agctcttgat ccggcaaaca aaccaccgct ggtagcggtg gtttttttgt
     4381 ttgcaagcag cagattacgc gcagaaaaaa aggatctcaa gaagatcctt tgatcttttc
     4441 tacggggtct gacgctcagt ggaacgaaaa ctcacgttaa gggattttgg tcatgagatt
     4501 atcaaaaagg atcttcacct agatcctttt aaattaaaaa tgaagtttta aatcaatcta
     4561 aagtatatat gagtaaactt ggtctgacag ttaccaatgc ttaatcagtg aggcacctat
     4621 ctcagcgatc tgtctatttc gttcatccat agttgcctga ctccccgtcg tgtagataac
     4681 tacgatacgg gagggcttac catctggccc cagtgctgca atgataccgc gagacccacg
     4741 ctcaccggct ccagatttat cagcaataaa ccagccagcc ggaagggccg agcgcagaag
     4801 tggtcctgca actttatccg cctccatcca gtctattaat tgttgccggg aagctagagt
     4861 aagtagttcg ccagttaata gtttgcgcaa cgttgttgcc attgctacag gcatcgtggt
     4921 gtcacgctcg tcgtttggta tggcttcatt cagctccggt tcccaacgat caaggcgagt
     4981 tacatgatcc cccatgttgt gcaaaaaagc ggttagctcc ttcggtcctc cgatcgttgt
     5041 cagaagtaag ttggccgcag tgttatcact catggttatg gcagcactgc ataattctct
     5101 tactgtcatg ccatccgtaa gatgcttttc tgtgactggt gagtactcaa ccaagtcatt
     5161 ctgagaatag tgtatgcggc gaccgagttg ctcttgcccg gcgtcaatac gggataatac
     5221 cgcgccacat agcagaactt taaaagtgct catcattgga aaacgttctt cggggcgaaa
     5281 actctcaagg atcttaccgc tgttgagatc cagttcgatg taacccactc gtgcacccaa
     5341 ctgatcttca gcatctttta ctttcaccag cgtttctggg tgagcaaaaa caggaaggca
     5401 aaatgccgca aaaaagggaa taagggcgac acggaaatgt tgaatactca tactcttcct
     5461 ttttcaatat tattgaagca tttatcaggg ttattgtctc atgagcggat acatatttga
     5521 atgtatttag aaaaataaac aaataggggt tccgcgcaca tttccccgaa aagtgccacc
     5581 tgacgtctaa gaaaccatta ttatcatgac attaacctat aaaaataggc gtatcacgag
     5641 gccctttcgt cttcaagaat taattcggtc gaaaaaagaa aaggagaggg ccaagaggga
     5701 gggcattggt gactattgag cacgtgagta tacgtgatta agcacacaaa ggcagcttgg
     5761 agtcgtacgc tgcaggtcga cggatccccg ggttaattaa ggcgcgccag atctgtttag
     5821 cttgcctcgt ccccgccggg tcacccggcc agcgacatgg aggcccagaa taccctcctt
     5881 gacagtcttg acgtgcgcag ctcaggggca tgatgtgact gtcgcccgta catttagccc
     5941 atacatcccc atgtataatc atttgcatcc atacattttg atggccgcac ggcgcgaagc
     6001 aaaaattacg gctcctcgct gcagacctgc gagcagggaa acgctcccct cacagacgcg
     6061 ttgaattgtc cccacgccgc gcccctgtag agaaatataa aaggttagga tttgccactg
     6121 aggttcttct ttcatatact tccttttaaa atcttgctag gatacagttc tcacatcaca
     6181 tccgaacata aacaaccatg ggtaaaaagc ctgaactcac cgcgacgtct gtcgagaagt
     6241 ttctgatcga aaagttcgac agcgtctccg acctgatgca gctctcggag ggcgaagaat
     6301 ctcgtgcttt cagcttcgat gtaggagggc gtggatatgt cctgcgggta aatagctgcg
     6361 ccgatggttt ctacaaagat cgttatgttt atcggcactt tgcatcggcc gcgctcccga
     6421 ttccggaagt gcttgacatt ggggaattca gcgagagcct gacctattgc atctcccgcc
     6481 gtgcacaggg tgtcacgttg caagacctgc ctgaaaccga actgcccgct gttctgcagc
     6541 cggtcgcgga ggccatggat gcgatcgctg cggccgatct tagccagacg agcgggttcg
     6601 gcccattcgg accgcaagga atcggtcaat acactacatg gcgtgatttc atatgcgcga
     6661 ttgctgatcc ccatgtgtat cactggcaaa ctgtgatgga cgacaccgtc agtgcgtccg
     6721 tcgcgcaggc tctcgatgag ctgatgcttt gggccgagga ctgccccgaa gtccggcacc
     6781 tcgtgcacgc ggatttcggc tccaacaatg tcctgacgga caatggccgc ataacagcgg
     6841 tcattgactg gagcgaggcg atgttcgggg attcccaata cgaggtcgcc aacatcttct
     6901 tctggaggcc gtggttggct tgtatggagc agcagacgcg ctacttcgag cggaggcatc
     6961 cggagcttgc aggatcgccg cggctccggg cgtatatgct ccgcattggt cttgaccaac
     7021 tctatcagag cttggttgac ggcaatttcg atgatgcagc ttgggcgcag ggtcgatgcg
     7081 acgcaatcgt ccgatccgga gccgggactg tcgggcgtac acaaatcgcc cgcagaagcg
     7141 cggccgtctg gaccgatggc tgtgtagaag tactcgccga tagtggaaac cgacgcccca
     7201 gcactcgtcc gagggcaaag gaataatcag tactgacaat aaaaagattc ttgttttcaa
     7261 gaacttgtca tttgtatagt ttttttatat tgtagttgtt ctattttaat caaatgttag
     7321 cgtgatttat attttttttc gcctcgacat catctgccca gatgcgaagt taagtgcgca
     7381 gaaagtaata tcatgcgtca atcgtatgtg aatgctggtc gctatactgc tgtcgattcg
     7441 atactaacgc cgccatccag tgtcgaaaac gagctcgaat tcatcgaagc ttacatttta
     7501 tgttagctgg tggactgacg ccagaaaatg ttggtgatgc gcttagatta aatggcgtta
     7561 ttggtgttga tgtaagcgga ggtgtggaga caaatggtgt aaaagactct aacaaaatag
     7621 caaatttcgt caaaaatgct aagaaatagg ttattactga gtagtattta tttaagtatt
     7681 gtttgtgcac ttgcctgcaa gccttttgaa aagcaagcat aaaagatcta aacataaaat
     7741 ctgtaaaata acaagatgta aagataatgc taaatcattt ggctttttga ttgattgtac
     7801 aggaaaatat acatcgcagg gggttgactt ttaccatttc accgcaatgg aatcaaactt
     7861 gttgaagaga atgttcacag gcgcatacgc tacaatgacc cgattcttgc tagccttttc
     7921 tcggtcttgc aaacaaccgc cggcagctta gtatataaat acacatgtac atacctctct
     7981 ccgtatcctc gtaatcattt tcttgtattt atcgtctttt cgctgtaaaa actttatcac
     8041 acttatctca aatacactta ttaaccgctt ttactattat cttctacgct gacagtaata
     8101 tcaaacagtg acacatatta aacacagtgg tttctttgca taaacaccat cagcctcaag
     8161 tcgtcaagta aagatttcgt gttcatgcag atagataaca atctatatgt tgataattag
     8221 cgttgcctca tcaatgcgag atccgtttaa ccggacccta gtgcacttac cccacgttcg
     8281 gtccactgtg tgccgaacat gctccttcac tattttaaca tgtggaatta attctcatgt
     8341 ttgacagctt atcatcgaac tctaagaggt gatacttatt tactgtaaaa ctgtgacgat
     8401 aaaaccggaa ggaagaataa gaaaactcga actgatctat aatgcctatt ttctgtaaag
     8461 agtttaagct atgaaagcct cggcattttg gccgctccta ggtagtgctt tttttccaag
     8521 gacaaaacag tttctttttc ttgagcaggt tttatgtttc ggtaatcata aacaataaat
     8581 aaattatttc atttatgttt aaaaataaaa aataaaaaag tattttaaat ttttaaaaaa
     8641 gttgattata agcatgtgac cttttgcaag caattaaatt ttgcaatttg tgattttagg
     8701 caaaagttac aatttctggc tcgtgtaata tatgtatgct aaagtgaact tttacaaagt
     8761 cgatatggac ttagtcaaaa gaaattttct taaaaatata tagcactagc caatttagca
     8821 cttctttatg agatatatta tagactttat taagccagat ttgtgtatta tatgtattta
     8881 cccggcgaat catggacata cattctgaaa taggtaatat tctctatggt gagacagcat
     8941 agataaccta ggatacaagt taaaagctag tactgttttg cagtaatttt tttctttttt
     9001 ataagaatgt taccacctaa ataagttata aagtcaatag ttaagtttga tatttgattg
     9061 taaaataccg taatatattt gcatgatcaa aaggctcaat gttgactagc cagcatgtca
     9121 accactatat tgatcaccga tatatggact tccacaccaa ctagtaatat gacaataaat
     9181 tcaagatatt cttcatgaga atggcccagc gatatatgcg gtgtgaaata ccgcacagat
     9241 gcgtaaggag aaaataccgc atcaggcgcc attcgccatt caggctgcgc aactgttggg
     9301 aagggcgatc ggtgcgggcc tcttcgctat tacgccagct ggcgaaaggg ggatgtgctg
     9361 caaggcgatt aagttgggta acgccagggt tttcccagtc acgacgttgt aaaacgacgg
     9421 ccagt
//
LOCUS       pSR470                 10013 bp    DNA     circular SYN 02-MAR-2016
DEFINITION  Ligation of APOBEC3DE into pySR419.
ACCESSION   pSR470
KEYWORDS    .
SOURCE      Unknown.
  ORGANISM  Unknown
            Unclassified.
REFERENCE   1  (bases 1 to 10013)
  AUTHORS   Self
  JOURNAL   Unpublished.
COMMENT     SECID/File created by SciEd Central, Scientific & Educational
            Software.
FEATURES             Location/Qualifiers
     CDS             complement(27..1034)
                     /gene="tTA rev transactivator"
     misc_feature    1035..1328
                     /gene="CMV promoter"
     CDS             2075..2093
                     /gene="TET-R binding site_1"
     CDS             2117..2135
                     /gene="TET-R binding site_2"
     CDS             2159..2177
                     /gene="TET-R binding site_3"
     CDS             2201..2219
                     /gene="TET-R binding site_4"
     CDS             2243..2261
                     /gene="TET-R binding site_5"
     CDS             2285..2303
                     /gene="TET-R binding site_6"
     CDS             2327..2345
                     /gene="TET-R binding site_7"
     CDS             2550..3710
                     /gene="APOBEC3DE_OptSC"
     CDS             complement(5179..6039)
                     /gene="AmpR"
     misc_feature    6288..6351
                     /gene="(null)"
                     /product="5' primer for switching selective marker"
     CDS             6352..8075
                     /gene="KanMX-Hygro"
     CDS             8139..8237
                     /gene="TRP1"
     misc_feature    8139..8913
                     /gene="ARS416"
                     /product="ARS416"
ORIGIN      
        1 gaattcttat acgatcctcg cgccccctac ccaccgtact cgtcaattcc aagggcatcg
       61 gtaaacatct gctcaaactc gaagtcggcc atatccagag cgccgtaggg ggcggagtcg
      121 tggggggtaa atcccggacc cggggaatcc ccgtccccca acatgtccag atcgaaatcg
      181 tctagcgcgt cggcatgcgc catcgccacg tcctcgccgt ctaagtggag ctcgtccccc
      241 aggctgacat cggtcggggg ggccgtcgac agtctgcgcg tgtgtcccgc ggggagaaag
      301 gacaggcgcg gagccgccag ccccgcctct tcgggggcgt cgtcgtccgg gagatcgagc
      361 aggccctcga tggtagaccc gtaattgttt ttcgtacgcg cgcggctgta cgcggaccca
      421 ctttcacatt taagttgttt ttctaatccg catatgatca attcaaggcc gaataagaag
      481 gctggctctg caccttggtg atcaaataat tcgatagctt gtcgtaataa tggcggcata
      541 ctatcagtag taggtgtttc cctttcttct ttagcgactt gatgctcttg atcttccaat
      601 acgcaaccta aagtaaaatg ccccacagcg ctgagtgcat ataacgcgtt ctctagtgaa
      661 aaaccttgtt ggcataaaaa ggctaattga ttttcgagag tttcatactg tttttctgta
      721 ggccgtgtat ctgaatgtac ttttgctcca ttgcgatgac ttagtaaagc acatctaaaa
      781 cttttagcgt tattgcgtaa aaaatcttgc cagctttccc cttttaaagg gcaaaagtga
      841 gtatggtgcc tatctaacat ctcaatggct aaggcgtcga gcaaagcccg cttatttttt
      901 acatgccaat acagtgtagg ctgctctaca ccaagcttct gggcgagttt acgggttgtt
      961 aaaccttcga ttccgacctc attaagcagc tctaatgcgc tgttaatcac tttactttta
     1021 tctaatctag acatatgaat tggggccgcg gaggctggat cggtcccggt gtcttctatg
     1081 gaggtcaaaa cagcgtggat ggcgtctcca ggcgatctga cggttcacta aacgagctct
     1141 gcttatatag acctcccacc gtacacgcct accgcccatt tgcgtcaatg gggcggagtt
     1201 gttacgacat tttggaaagt cccgttgatt ttggtgccaa aacaaactcc cattgacgtc
     1261 aatggggtgg agacttggaa atccccgtga gtcaaaccgc tatccacgcc cattgatgta
     1321 ctgccaaaac cgcatcacca tggtaatagc gatgactaat acgtagatgt actgccaagt
     1381 aggaaagtcc cataaggtca tgtactgggc ataatgccag gcgggccatt taccgtcatt
     1441 gacgtcaata gggggcgtac ttggcatatg atacacttga tgtactgcca agtgggcagt
     1501 ttaccgtaaa tactccaccc attgacgtca atggaaagtc cctattggcg ttactatggg
     1561 aacatacgtc attattgacg tcaatgggcg ggggtcgttg ggcggtcagc caggcgggcc
     1621 atttaccgta agttatgtaa cgcggaactc catatatggg ctatgaacta atgaccccgt
     1681 aattgattac tattaataac tagtcaataa tcaatgtcaa catggcggta atgttggaca
     1741 tgagccaata taaatgtaca tattatgata tggatacaac gtatgcaatg ggccaagctc
     1801 ctcgagtaat tcgcgccact tctaaataag cgaatttctt atgatttatg atttttatta
     1861 ttaaataagt tataaaaaaa ataagtgtat acaaatttta aagtgactct taggttttaa
     1921 aacgaaaatt cttattcttg agtaactctt tcctgtaggt caggttgctt tctcaggtat
     1981 agtatgaggt cgctcttatt gaccacacct ctaccggcag atccgctagg gataacaggg
     2041 taatatagat caattcctcg atcgagttta ccactcccta tcagtgatag agaaaagtga
     2101 aagtcgagtt taccactccc tatcagtgat agagaaaagt gaaagtcgag tttaccactc
     2161 cctatcagtg atagagaaaa gtgaaagtcg agtttaccac tccctatcag tgatagagaa
     2221 aagtgaaagt cgagtttacc actccctatc agtgatagag aaaagtgaaa gtcgagttta
     2281 ccactcccta tcagtgatag agaaaagtga aagtcgagtt taccactccc tatcagtgat
     2341 agagaaaagt gaaagtcgag ctcggtaccc tatggcatgc atgtgctctg tatgtatata
     2401 aaactcttgt tttcttcttt tctctaaata ttctttcctt atacattagg tcctttgtag
     2461 cataaattac tatacttcta tagacacgca aacacaaata cacacactaa attaccggat
     2521 caattcgggg gatccgttta aacaggccta tgaatccaca aattagaaac ccaatggaga
     2581 gaatgtacag agatacattt tacgacaact ttgaaaatga accaatattg tatggcagat
     2641 catatacttg gttatgttac gaagtcaaaa tcaaaagagg tagatcaaat ctgctgtggg
     2701 atacaggtgt ctttagaggt ccagttttgc ctaaacgaca atccaaccat cgtcaggaag
     2761 tctacttcag gttcgaaaat catgccgaaa tgtgctttct gagctggttc tgcggaaaca
     2821 ggttgcctgc taatcgtcgt tttcaaatta catggtttgt atcatggaac ccttgtttgc
     2881 catgtgtggt taaggtaacc aaattcctag ctgaacaccc aaacgtcaca ctaactatat
     2941 ccgctgctag attatactac taccgtgaca gagattggag atgggtcctt ttaagattgc
     3001 ataaggcagg tgccagagta aagattatgg attatgaaga ttttgcatat tgttgggaga
     3061 attttgtttg taatgagggg caacctttca tgccatggta caagtttgat gataattacg
     3121 catctctgca tagaacccta aaagagatat tgaggaatcc aatggaagcg atgtaccctc
     3181 atatcttcta tttccacttc aaaaatcttc taaaggcttg cgggagaaat gagtcttggc
     3241 tttgttttac tatggaagtt acaaagcacc acagcgccgt ttttagaaaa agaggcgtgt
     3301 ttagaaatca agttgaccca gaaacacatt gtcatgcaga aagatgcttc ctatcttggt
     3361 tttgcgatga tatcttatct ccaaacacaa attacgaagt aacctggtat acttcctgga
     3421 gtccatgtcc tgaatgtgcc ggagaagttg ctgaattttt ggcgagacat tctaatgtaa
     3481 accttactat tttcactgca cgattatgtt acttctggga tacggactac caagagggtt
     3541 tatgctcact cagtcaagag ggcgcttctg ttaagatcat gggttacaaa gatttcgtgt
     3601 catgttggaa aaactttgtg tactctgacg acgaaccttt taaaccatgg aaaggactcc
     3661 aaacaaactt tagattattg aagagaagat tgagagaaat cctccagtaa atcgatagcg
     3721 gccgctaggg ccctgcagga gggccgcatc atgtaattag ttatgtcacg cttacattca
     3781 cgccctcccc ccacatccgc tctaaccgaa aaggaaggag ttagacaacc tgaagtctag
     3841 gtccctattt atttttttat agttatgtta gtattaagaa cgttatttat atttcaaatt
     3901 tttctttttt ttctgtacag acgcgtgtac gcatgtaaca ttatactgaa aaccttgctt
     3961 gagaaggttt tgggacgctc gaaggcttta atttgcggcc aagcttggcg taatcatggt
     4021 catagctgtt tcctgtgtga aattgttatc cgctcacaat tccacacaac atacgagccg
     4081 gaagcataaa gtgtaaagcc tggggtgcct aatgagtgag ctaactcaca ttaattgcgt
     4141 tgcgctcact gcccgctttc cagtcgggaa acctgtcgtg ccagctgcat taatgaatcg
     4201 gccaacgcgc ggggagaggc ggtttgcgta ttgggcgctc ttccgcttcc tcgctcactg
     4261 actcgctgcg ctcggtcgtt cggctgcggc gagcggtatc agctcactca aaggcggtaa
     4321 tacggttatc cacagaatca ggggataacg caggaaagaa catgtgagca aaaggccagc
     4381 aaaaggccag gaaccgtaaa aaggccgcgt tgctggcgtt tttccatagg ctccgccccc
     4441 ctgacgagca tcacaaaaat cgacgctcag tcagaggtgg cgaaacccga caggactata
     4501 aagataccag gcgtttcccc ctggaagctc cctcgtgcgc tctcctgttc cgaccctgcc
     4561 gcttaccgga tacctgtccg cctttctccc ttcgggaagc gtggcgcttt ctcatagctc
     4621 acgctgtagg tatctcagtt cggtgtaggt cgttcgctcc aagctgggct gtgtgcacga
     4681 accccccgtt cagcccgacc gctgcgcctt atccggtaac tatcgtcttg agtccaaccc
     4741 ggtaagacac gacttatcgc cactggcagc agccactggt aacaggatta gcagagcgag
     4801 gtatgtaggc ggtgctacag agttcttgaa gtggtggcct aactacggct acactagaag
     4861 gacagtattt ggtatctgcg ctctgctgaa gccagttacc ttcggaaaaa gagttggtag
     4921 ctcttgatcc ggcaaacaaa ccaccgctgg tagcggtggt ttttttgttt gcaagcagca
     4981 gattacgcgc agaaaaaaag gatctcaaga agatcctttg atcttttcta cggggtctga
     5041 cgctcagtgg aacgaaaact cacgttaagg gattttggtc atgagattat caaaaaggat
     5101 cttcacctag atccttttaa attaaaaatg aagttttaaa tcaatctaaa gtatatatga
     5161 gtaaacttgg tctgacagtt accaatgctt aatcagtgag gcacctatct cagcgatctg
     5221 tctatttcgt tcatccatag ttgcctgact ccccgtcgtg tagataacta cgatacggga
     5281 gggcttacca tctggcccca gtgctgcaat gataccgcga gacccacgct caccggctcc
     5341 agatttatca gcaataaacc agccagccgg aagggccgag cgcagaagtg gtcctgcaac
     5401 tttatccgcc tccatccagt ctattaattg ttgccgggaa gctagagtaa gtagttcgcc
     5461 agttaatagt ttgcgcaacg ttgttgccat tgctacaggc atcgtggtgt cacgctcgtc
     5521 gtttggtatg gcttcattca gctccggttc ccaacgatca aggcgagtta catgatcccc
     5581 catgttgtgc aaaaaagcgg ttagctcctt cggtcctccg atcgttgtca gaagtaagtt
     5641 ggccgcagtg ttatcactca tggttatggc agcactgcat aattctctta ctgtcatgcc
     5701 atccgtaaga tgcttttctg tgactggtga gtactcaacc aagtcattct gagaatagtg
     5761 tatgcggcga ccgagttgct cttgcccggc gtcaatacgg gataataccg cgccacatag
     5821 cagaacttta aaagtgctca tcattggaaa acgttcttcg gggcgaaaac tctcaaggat
     5881 cttaccgctg ttgagatcca gttcgatgta acccactcgt gcacccaact gatcttcagc
     5941 atcttttact ttcaccagcg tttctgggtg agcaaaaaca ggaaggcaaa atgccgcaaa
     6001 aaagggaata agggcgacac ggaaatgttg aatactcata ctcttccttt ttcaatatta
     6061 ttgaagcatt tatcagggtt attgtctcat gagcggatac atatttgaat gtatttagaa
     6121 aaataaacaa ataggggttc cgcgcacatt tccccgaaaa gtgccacctg acgtctaaga
     6181 aaccattatt atcatgacat taacctataa aaataggcgt atcacgaggc cctttcgtct
     6241 tcaagaatta attcggtcga aaaaagaaaa ggagagggcc aagagggagg gcattggtga
     6301 ctattgagca cgtgagtata cgtgattaag cacacaaagg cagcttggag tcgtacgctg
     6361 caggtcgacg gatccccggg ttaattaagg cgcgccagat ctgtttagct tgcctcgtcc
     6421 ccgccgggtc acccggccag cgacatggag gcccagaata ccctccttga cagtcttgac
     6481 gtgcgcagct caggggcatg atgtgactgt cgcccgtaca tttagcccat acatccccat
     6541 gtataatcat ttgcatccat acattttgat ggccgcacgg cgcgaagcaa aaattacggc
     6601 tcctcgctgc agacctgcga gcagggaaac gctcccctca cagacgcgtt gaattgtccc
     6661 cacgccgcgc ccctgtagag aaatataaaa ggttaggatt tgccactgag gttcttcttt
     6721 catatacttc cttttaaaat cttgctagga tacagttctc acatcacatc cgaacataaa
     6781 caaccatggg taaaaagcct gaactcaccg cgacgtctgt cgagaagttt ctgatcgaaa
     6841 agttcgacag cgtctccgac ctgatgcagc tctcggaggg cgaagaatct cgtgctttca
     6901 gcttcgatgt aggagggcgt ggatatgtcc tgcgggtaaa tagctgcgcc gatggtttct
     6961 acaaagatcg ttatgtttat cggcactttg catcggccgc gctcccgatt ccggaagtgc
     7021 ttgacattgg ggaattcagc gagagcctga cctattgcat ctcccgccgt gcacagggtg
     7081 tcacgttgca agacctgcct gaaaccgaac tgcccgctgt tctgcagccg gtcgcggagg
     7141 ccatggatgc gatcgctgcg gccgatctta gccagacgag cgggttcggc ccattcggac
     7201 cgcaaggaat cggtcaatac actacatggc gtgatttcat atgcgcgatt gctgatcccc
     7261 atgtgtatca ctggcaaact gtgatggacg acaccgtcag tgcgtccgtc gcgcaggctc
     7321 tcgatgagct gatgctttgg gccgaggact gccccgaagt ccggcacctc gtgcacgcgg
     7381 atttcggctc caacaatgtc ctgacggaca atggccgcat aacagcggtc attgactgga
     7441 gcgaggcgat gttcggggat tcccaatacg aggtcgccaa catcttcttc tggaggccgt
     7501 ggttggcttg tatggagcag cagacgcgct acttcgagcg gaggcatccg gagcttgcag
     7561 gatcgccgcg gctccgggcg tatatgctcc gcattggtct tgaccaactc tatcagagct
     7621 tggttgacgg caatttcgat gatgcagctt gggcgcaggg tcgatgcgac gcaatcgtcc
     7681 gatccggagc cgggactgtc gggcgtacac aaatcgcccg cagaagcgcg gccgtctgga
     7741 ccgatggctg tgtagaagta ctcgccgata gtggaaaccg acgccccagc actcgtccga
     7801 gggcaaagga ataatcagta ctgacaataa aaagattctt gttttcaaga acttgtcatt
     7861 tgtatagttt ttttatattg tagttgttct attttaatca aatgttagcg tgatttatat
     7921 tttttttcgc ctcgacatca tctgcccaga tgcgaagtta agtgcgcaga aagtaatatc
     7981 atgcgtcaat cgtatgtgaa tgctggtcgc tatactgctg tcgattcgat actaacgccg
     8041 ccatccagtg tcgaaaacga gctcgaattc atcgaagctt acattttatg ttagctggtg
     8101 gactgacgcc agaaaatgtt ggtgatgcgc ttagattaaa tggcgttatt ggtgttgatg
     8161 taagcggagg tgtggagaca aatggtgtaa aagactctaa caaaatagca aatttcgtca
     8221 aaaatgctaa gaaataggtt attactgagt agtatttatt taagtattgt ttgtgcactt
     8281 gcctgcaagc cttttgaaaa gcaagcataa aagatctaaa cataaaatct gtaaaataac
     8341 aagatgtaaa gataatgcta aatcatttgg ctttttgatt gattgtacag gaaaatatac
     8401 atcgcagggg gttgactttt accatttcac cgcaatggaa tcaaacttgt tgaagagaat
     8461 gttcacaggc gcatacgcta caatgacccg attcttgcta gccttttctc ggtcttgcaa
     8521 acaaccgccg gcagcttagt atataaatac acatgtacat acctctctcc gtatcctcgt
     8581 aatcattttc ttgtatttat cgtcttttcg ctgtaaaaac tttatcacac ttatctcaaa
     8641 tacacttatt aaccgctttt actattatct tctacgctga cagtaatatc aaacagtgac
     8701 acatattaaa cacagtggtt tctttgcata aacaccatca gcctcaagtc gtcaagtaaa
     8761 gatttcgtgt tcatgcagat agataacaat ctatatgttg ataattagcg ttgcctcatc
     8821 aatgcgagat ccgtttaacc ggaccctagt gcacttaccc cacgttcggt ccactgtgtg
     8881 ccgaacatgc tccttcacta ttttaacatg tggaattaat tctcatgttt gacagcttat
     8941 catcgaactc taagaggtga tacttattta ctgtaaaact gtgacgataa aaccggaagg
     9001 aagaataaga aaactcgaac tgatctataa tgcctatttt ctgtaaagag tttaagctat
     9061 gaaagcctcg gcattttggc cgctcctagg tagtgctttt tttccaagga caaaacagtt
     9121 tctttttctt gagcaggttt tatgtttcgg taatcataaa caataaataa attatttcat
     9181 ttatgtttaa aaataaaaaa taaaaaagta ttttaaattt ttaaaaaagt tgattataag
     9241 catgtgacct tttgcaagca attaaatttt gcaatttgtg attttaggca aaagttacaa
     9301 tttctggctc gtgtaatata tgtatgctaa agtgaacttt tacaaagtcg atatggactt
     9361 agtcaaaaga aattttctta aaaatatata gcactagcca atttagcact tctttatgag
     9421 atatattata gactttatta agccagattt gtgtattata tgtatttacc cggcgaatca
     9481 tggacataca ttctgaaata ggtaatattc tctatggtga gacagcatag ataacctagg
     9541 atacaagtta aaagctagta ctgttttgca gtaatttttt tcttttttat aagaatgtta
     9601 ccacctaaat aagttataaa gtcaatagtt aagtttgata tttgattgta aaataccgta
     9661 atatatttgc atgatcaaaa ggctcaatgt tgactagcca gcatgtcaac cactatattg
     9721 atcaccgata tatggacttc cacaccaact agtaatatga caataaattc aagatattct
     9781 tcatgagaat ggcccagcga tatatgcggt gtgaaatacc gcacagatgc gtaaggagaa
     9841 aataccgcat caggcgccat tcgccattca ggctgcgcaa ctgttgggaa gggcgatcgg
     9901 tgcgggcctc ttcgctatta cgccagctgg cgaaaggggg atgtgctgca aggcgattaa
     9961 gttgggtaac gccagggttt tcccagtcac gacgttgtaa aacgacggcc agt
//
LOCUS       pSR471                  9974 bp    DNA     circular SYN 02-MAR-2016
DEFINITION  Ligation of APOBEC3F into pySR419.
ACCESSION   pSR471
KEYWORDS    .
SOURCE      Unknown.
  ORGANISM  Unknown
            Unclassified.
REFERENCE   1  (bases 1 to 9974)
  AUTHORS   Self
  JOURNAL   Unpublished.
COMMENT     SECID/File created by SciEd Central, Scientific & Educational
            Software.
FEATURES             Location/Qualifiers
     CDS             complement(27..1034)
                     /gene="tTA rev transactivator"
     misc_feature    1035..1328
                     /gene="CMV promoter"
     CDS             2075..2093
                     /gene="TET-R binding site_1"
     CDS             2117..2135
                     /gene="TET-R binding site_2"
     CDS             2159..2177
                     /gene="TET-R binding site_3"
     CDS             2201..2219
                     /gene="TET-R binding site_4"
     CDS             2243..2261
                     /gene="TET-R binding site_5"
     CDS             2285..2303
                     /gene="TET-R binding site_6"
     CDS             2327..2345
                     /gene="TET-R binding site_7"
     CDS             2550..3671
                     /gene="APOBEC3F_OptSc"
     CDS             complement(5140..6000)
                     /gene="AmpR"
     misc_feature    6249..6312
                     /gene="(null)"
                     /product="5' primer for switching selective marker"
     CDS             6313..8036
                     /gene="KanMX-Hygro"
     CDS             8100..8198
                     /gene="TRP1"
     misc_feature    8100..8874
                     /gene="ARS416"
                     /product="ARS416"
ORIGIN      
        1 gaattcttat acgatcctcg cgccccctac ccaccgtact cgtcaattcc aagggcatcg
       61 gtaaacatct gctcaaactc gaagtcggcc atatccagag cgccgtaggg ggcggagtcg
      121 tggggggtaa atcccggacc cggggaatcc ccgtccccca acatgtccag atcgaaatcg
      181 tctagcgcgt cggcatgcgc catcgccacg tcctcgccgt ctaagtggag ctcgtccccc
      241 aggctgacat cggtcggggg ggccgtcgac agtctgcgcg tgtgtcccgc ggggagaaag
      301 gacaggcgcg gagccgccag ccccgcctct tcgggggcgt cgtcgtccgg gagatcgagc
      361 aggccctcga tggtagaccc gtaattgttt ttcgtacgcg cgcggctgta cgcggaccca
      421 ctttcacatt taagttgttt ttctaatccg catatgatca attcaaggcc gaataagaag
      481 gctggctctg caccttggtg atcaaataat tcgatagctt gtcgtaataa tggcggcata
      541 ctatcagtag taggtgtttc cctttcttct ttagcgactt gatgctcttg atcttccaat
      601 acgcaaccta aagtaaaatg ccccacagcg ctgagtgcat ataacgcgtt ctctagtgaa
      661 aaaccttgtt ggcataaaaa ggctaattga ttttcgagag tttcatactg tttttctgta
      721 ggccgtgtat ctgaatgtac ttttgctcca ttgcgatgac ttagtaaagc acatctaaaa
      781 cttttagcgt tattgcgtaa aaaatcttgc cagctttccc cttttaaagg gcaaaagtga
      841 gtatggtgcc tatctaacat ctcaatggct aaggcgtcga gcaaagcccg cttatttttt
      901 acatgccaat acagtgtagg ctgctctaca ccaagcttct gggcgagttt acgggttgtt
      961 aaaccttcga ttccgacctc attaagcagc tctaatgcgc tgttaatcac tttactttta
     1021 tctaatctag acatatgaat tggggccgcg gaggctggat cggtcccggt gtcttctatg
     1081 gaggtcaaaa cagcgtggat ggcgtctcca ggcgatctga cggttcacta aacgagctct
     1141 gcttatatag acctcccacc gtacacgcct accgcccatt tgcgtcaatg gggcggagtt
     1201 gttacgacat tttggaaagt cccgttgatt ttggtgccaa aacaaactcc cattgacgtc
     1261 aatggggtgg agacttggaa atccccgtga gtcaaaccgc tatccacgcc cattgatgta
     1321 ctgccaaaac cgcatcacca tggtaatagc gatgactaat acgtagatgt actgccaagt
     1381 aggaaagtcc cataaggtca tgtactgggc ataatgccag gcgggccatt taccgtcatt
     1441 gacgtcaata gggggcgtac ttggcatatg atacacttga tgtactgcca agtgggcagt
     1501 ttaccgtaaa tactccaccc attgacgtca atggaaagtc cctattggcg ttactatggg
     1561 aacatacgtc attattgacg tcaatgggcg ggggtcgttg ggcggtcagc caggcgggcc
     1621 atttaccgta agttatgtaa cgcggaactc catatatggg ctatgaacta atgaccccgt
     1681 aattgattac tattaataac tagtcaataa tcaatgtcaa catggcggta atgttggaca
     1741 tgagccaata taaatgtaca tattatgata tggatacaac gtatgcaatg ggccaagctc
     1801 ctcgagtaat tcgcgccact tctaaataag cgaatttctt atgatttatg atttttatta
     1861 ttaaataagt tataaaaaaa ataagtgtat acaaatttta aagtgactct taggttttaa
     1921 aacgaaaatt cttattcttg agtaactctt tcctgtaggt caggttgctt tctcaggtat
     1981 agtatgaggt cgctcttatt gaccacacct ctaccggcag atccgctagg gataacaggg
     2041 taatatagat caattcctcg atcgagttta ccactcccta tcagtgatag agaaaagtga
     2101 aagtcgagtt taccactccc tatcagtgat agagaaaagt gaaagtcgag tttaccactc
     2161 cctatcagtg atagagaaaa gtgaaagtcg agtttaccac tccctatcag tgatagagaa
     2221 aagtgaaagt cgagtttacc actccctatc agtgatagag aaaagtgaaa gtcgagttta
     2281 ccactcccta tcagtgatag agaaaagtga aagtcgagtt taccactccc tatcagtgat
     2341 agagaaaagt gaaagtcgag ctcggtaccc tatggcatgc atgtgctctg tatgtatata
     2401 aaactcttgt tttcttcttt tctctaaata ttctttcctt atacattagg tcctttgtag
     2461 cataaattac tatacttcta tagacacgca aacacaaata cacacactaa attaccggat
     2521 caattcgggg gatccgttta aacaggccta tgaaacctca cttcagaaat acagtggaga
     2581 gaatgtaccg tgacacattt tcatacaatt tctacaacag acctattcta tctaggagaa
     2641 acactgtctg gttgtgttat gaggtcaaga ctaagggtcc aagtagacca agattagatg
     2701 caaaaatctt tagaggacaa gtttacagtc aacctgaaca tcacgccgaa atgtgtttcc
     2761 tatcttggtt ttgtggtaat cagttgccag cctacaagtg ctttcaaata acttggtttg
     2821 tatcctggac accatgtcca gattgtgttg ccaagttagc tgagtttttg gctgaacatc
     2881 caaatgttac cctcactatt agtgccgcga gattatacta ttattgggaa agagattaca
     2941 gaagggcact gtgtagactt tcacaagcag gcgcacgtgt taaaatcatg gacgacgaag
     3001 agttcgcata ctgttgggaa aacttcgtct actctgaagg ccaaccattc atgccatggt
     3061 ataagtttga cgataattac gctttcctgc acagaacatt aaaggaaatc ctaaggaacc
     3121 ctatggaagc gatgtaccca cacatcttct actttcattt taagaatttg agaaaagcat
     3181 acggtcgtaa cgaatcatgg ttatgtttta caatggaagt agtcaagcat cattctcctg
     3241 tgtcttggaa aagaggagta ttcagaaatc aagttgatcc tgaaactcat tgtcatgctg
     3301 aaagatgctt tttgagctgg ttctgcgacg atatactctc acctaacact aactatgagg
     3361 ttacatggta tacctcatgg tccccatgcc cagaatgtgc tggcgaagtg gctgaatttc
     3421 tggctagaca ttctaatgtt aatcttacga tctttaccgc cagactttac tacttttggg
     3481 atacagacta tcaggaaggg cttcgatctt tatctcaaga gggtgcttca gtagaaatta
     3541 tgggatataa agatttcaaa tactgctggg agaattttgt ttacaatgat gatgaacctt
     3601 tcaaaccatg gaaaggtttg aaatacaact ttttgttttt ggattccaaa ctacaggaaa
     3661 ttttggagta aatcgatagc ggccgctagg gccctgcagg agggccgcat catgtaatta
     3721 gttatgtcac gcttacattc acgccctccc cccacatccg ctctaaccga aaaggaagga
     3781 gttagacaac ctgaagtcta ggtccctatt tattttttta tagttatgtt agtattaaga
     3841 acgttattta tatttcaaat ttttcttttt tttctgtaca gacgcgtgta cgcatgtaac
     3901 attatactga aaaccttgct tgagaaggtt ttgggacgct cgaaggcttt aatttgcggc
     3961 caagcttggc gtaatcatgg tcatagctgt ttcctgtgtg aaattgttat ccgctcacaa
     4021 ttccacacaa catacgagcc ggaagcataa agtgtaaagc ctggggtgcc taatgagtga
     4081 gctaactcac attaattgcg ttgcgctcac tgcccgcttt ccagtcggga aacctgtcgt
     4141 gccagctgca ttaatgaatc ggccaacgcg cggggagagg cggtttgcgt attgggcgct
     4201 cttccgcttc ctcgctcact gactcgctgc gctcggtcgt tcggctgcgg cgagcggtat
     4261 cagctcactc aaaggcggta atacggttat ccacagaatc aggggataac gcaggaaaga
     4321 acatgtgagc aaaaggccag caaaaggcca ggaaccgtaa aaaggccgcg ttgctggcgt
     4381 ttttccatag gctccgcccc cctgacgagc atcacaaaaa tcgacgctca gtcagaggtg
     4441 gcgaaacccg acaggactat aaagatacca ggcgtttccc cctggaagct ccctcgtgcg
     4501 ctctcctgtt ccgaccctgc cgcttaccgg atacctgtcc gcctttctcc cttcgggaag
     4561 cgtggcgctt tctcatagct cacgctgtag gtatctcagt tcggtgtagg tcgttcgctc
     4621 caagctgggc tgtgtgcacg aaccccccgt tcagcccgac cgctgcgcct tatccggtaa
     4681 ctatcgtctt gagtccaacc cggtaagaca cgacttatcg ccactggcag cagccactgg
     4741 taacaggatt agcagagcga ggtatgtagg cggtgctaca gagttcttga agtggtggcc
     4801 taactacggc tacactagaa ggacagtatt tggtatctgc gctctgctga agccagttac
     4861 cttcggaaaa agagttggta gctcttgatc cggcaaacaa accaccgctg gtagcggtgg
     4921 tttttttgtt tgcaagcagc agattacgcg cagaaaaaaa ggatctcaag aagatccttt
     4981 gatcttttct acggggtctg acgctcagtg gaacgaaaac tcacgttaag ggattttggt
     5041 catgagatta tcaaaaagga tcttcaccta gatcctttta aattaaaaat gaagttttaa
     5101 atcaatctaa agtatatatg agtaaacttg gtctgacagt taccaatgct taatcagtga
     5161 ggcacctatc tcagcgatct gtctatttcg ttcatccata gttgcctgac tccccgtcgt
     5221 gtagataact acgatacggg agggcttacc atctggcccc agtgctgcaa tgataccgcg
     5281 agacccacgc tcaccggctc cagatttatc agcaataaac cagccagccg gaagggccga
     5341 gcgcagaagt ggtcctgcaa ctttatccgc ctccatccag tctattaatt gttgccggga
     5401 agctagagta agtagttcgc cagttaatag tttgcgcaac gttgttgcca ttgctacagg
     5461 catcgtggtg tcacgctcgt cgtttggtat ggcttcattc agctccggtt cccaacgatc
     5521 aaggcgagtt acatgatccc ccatgttgtg caaaaaagcg gttagctcct tcggtcctcc
     5581 gatcgttgtc agaagtaagt tggccgcagt gttatcactc atggttatgg cagcactgca
     5641 taattctctt actgtcatgc catccgtaag atgcttttct gtgactggtg agtactcaac
     5701 caagtcattc tgagaatagt gtatgcggcg accgagttgc tcttgcccgg cgtcaatacg
     5761 ggataatacc gcgccacata gcagaacttt aaaagtgctc atcattggaa aacgttcttc
     5821 ggggcgaaaa ctctcaagga tcttaccgct gttgagatcc agttcgatgt aacccactcg
     5881 tgcacccaac tgatcttcag catcttttac tttcaccagc gtttctgggt gagcaaaaac
     5941 aggaaggcaa aatgccgcaa aaaagggaat aagggcgaca cggaaatgtt gaatactcat
     6001 actcttcctt tttcaatatt attgaagcat ttatcagggt tattgtctca tgagcggata
     6061 catatttgaa tgtatttaga aaaataaaca aataggggtt ccgcgcacat ttccccgaaa
     6121 agtgccacct gacgtctaag aaaccattat tatcatgaca ttaacctata aaaataggcg
     6181 tatcacgagg ccctttcgtc ttcaagaatt aattcggtcg aaaaaagaaa aggagagggc
     6241 caagagggag ggcattggtg actattgagc acgtgagtat acgtgattaa gcacacaaag
     6301 gcagcttgga gtcgtacgct gcaggtcgac ggatccccgg gttaattaag gcgcgccaga
     6361 tctgtttagc ttgcctcgtc cccgccgggt cacccggcca gcgacatgga ggcccagaat
     6421 accctccttg acagtcttga cgtgcgcagc tcaggggcat gatgtgactg tcgcccgtac
     6481 atttagccca tacatcccca tgtataatca tttgcatcca tacattttga tggccgcacg
     6541 gcgcgaagca aaaattacgg ctcctcgctg cagacctgcg agcagggaaa cgctcccctc
     6601 acagacgcgt tgaattgtcc ccacgccgcg cccctgtaga gaaatataaa aggttaggat
     6661 ttgccactga ggttcttctt tcatatactt ccttttaaaa tcttgctagg atacagttct
     6721 cacatcacat ccgaacataa acaaccatgg gtaaaaagcc tgaactcacc gcgacgtctg
     6781 tcgagaagtt tctgatcgaa aagttcgaca gcgtctccga cctgatgcag ctctcggagg
     6841 gcgaagaatc tcgtgctttc agcttcgatg taggagggcg tggatatgtc ctgcgggtaa
     6901 atagctgcgc cgatggtttc tacaaagatc gttatgttta tcggcacttt gcatcggccg
     6961 cgctcccgat tccggaagtg cttgacattg gggaattcag cgagagcctg acctattgca
     7021 tctcccgccg tgcacagggt gtcacgttgc aagacctgcc tgaaaccgaa ctgcccgctg
     7081 ttctgcagcc ggtcgcggag gccatggatg cgatcgctgc ggccgatctt agccagacga
     7141 gcgggttcgg cccattcgga ccgcaaggaa tcggtcaata cactacatgg cgtgatttca
     7201 tatgcgcgat tgctgatccc catgtgtatc actggcaaac tgtgatggac gacaccgtca
     7261 gtgcgtccgt cgcgcaggct ctcgatgagc tgatgctttg ggccgaggac tgccccgaag
     7321 tccggcacct cgtgcacgcg gatttcggct ccaacaatgt cctgacggac aatggccgca
     7381 taacagcggt cattgactgg agcgaggcga tgttcgggga ttcccaatac gaggtcgcca
     7441 acatcttctt ctggaggccg tggttggctt gtatggagca gcagacgcgc tacttcgagc
     7501 ggaggcatcc ggagcttgca ggatcgccgc ggctccgggc gtatatgctc cgcattggtc
     7561 ttgaccaact ctatcagagc ttggttgacg gcaatttcga tgatgcagct tgggcgcagg
     7621 gtcgatgcga cgcaatcgtc cgatccggag ccgggactgt cgggcgtaca caaatcgccc
     7681 gcagaagcgc ggccgtctgg accgatggct gtgtagaagt actcgccgat agtggaaacc
     7741 gacgccccag cactcgtccg agggcaaagg aataatcagt actgacaata aaaagattct
     7801 tgttttcaag aacttgtcat ttgtatagtt tttttatatt gtagttgttc tattttaatc
     7861 aaatgttagc gtgatttata ttttttttcg cctcgacatc atctgcccag atgcgaagtt
     7921 aagtgcgcag aaagtaatat catgcgtcaa tcgtatgtga atgctggtcg ctatactgct
     7981 gtcgattcga tactaacgcc gccatccagt gtcgaaaacg agctcgaatt catcgaagct
     8041 tacattttat gttagctggt ggactgacgc cagaaaatgt tggtgatgcg cttagattaa
     8101 atggcgttat tggtgttgat gtaagcggag gtgtggagac aaatggtgta aaagactcta
     8161 acaaaatagc aaatttcgtc aaaaatgcta agaaataggt tattactgag tagtatttat
     8221 ttaagtattg tttgtgcact tgcctgcaag ccttttgaaa agcaagcata aaagatctaa
     8281 acataaaatc tgtaaaataa caagatgtaa agataatgct aaatcatttg gctttttgat
     8341 tgattgtaca ggaaaatata catcgcaggg ggttgacttt taccatttca ccgcaatgga
     8401 atcaaacttg ttgaagagaa tgttcacagg cgcatacgct acaatgaccc gattcttgct
     8461 agccttttct cggtcttgca aacaaccgcc ggcagcttag tatataaata cacatgtaca
     8521 tacctctctc cgtatcctcg taatcatttt cttgtattta tcgtcttttc gctgtaaaaa
     8581 ctttatcaca cttatctcaa atacacttat taaccgcttt tactattatc ttctacgctg
     8641 acagtaatat caaacagtga cacatattaa acacagtggt ttctttgcat aaacaccatc
     8701 agcctcaagt cgtcaagtaa agatttcgtg ttcatgcaga tagataacaa tctatatgtt
     8761 gataattagc gttgcctcat caatgcgaga tccgtttaac cggaccctag tgcacttacc
     8821 ccacgttcgg tccactgtgt gccgaacatg ctccttcact attttaacat gtggaattaa
     8881 ttctcatgtt tgacagctta tcatcgaact ctaagaggtg atacttattt actgtaaaac
     8941 tgtgacgata aaaccggaag gaagaataag aaaactcgaa ctgatctata atgcctattt
     9001 tctgtaaaga gtttaagcta tgaaagcctc ggcattttgg ccgctcctag gtagtgcttt
     9061 ttttccaagg acaaaacagt ttctttttct tgagcaggtt ttatgtttcg gtaatcataa
     9121 acaataaata aattatttca tttatgttta aaaataaaaa ataaaaaagt attttaaatt
     9181 tttaaaaaag ttgattataa gcatgtgacc ttttgcaagc aattaaattt tgcaatttgt
     9241 gattttaggc aaaagttaca atttctggct cgtgtaatat atgtatgcta aagtgaactt
     9301 ttacaaagtc gatatggact tagtcaaaag aaattttctt aaaaatatat agcactagcc
     9361 aatttagcac ttctttatga gatatattat agactttatt aagccagatt tgtgtattat
     9421 atgtatttac ccggcgaatc atggacatac attctgaaat aggtaatatt ctctatggtg
     9481 agacagcata gataacctag gatacaagtt aaaagctagt actgttttgc agtaattttt
     9541 ttctttttta taagaatgtt accacctaaa taagttataa agtcaatagt taagtttgat
     9601 atttgattgt aaaataccgt aatatatttg catgatcaaa aggctcaatg ttgactagcc
     9661 agcatgtcaa ccactatatt gatcaccgat atatggactt ccacaccaac tagtaatatg
     9721 acaataaatt caagatattc ttcatgagaa tggcccagcg atatatgcgg tgtgaaatac
     9781 cgcacagatg cgtaaggaga aaataccgca tcaggcgcca ttcgccattc aggctgcgca
     9841 actgttggga agggcgatcg gtgcgggcct cttcgctatt acgccagctg gcgaaagggg
     9901 gatgtgctgc aaggcgatta agttgggtaa cgccagggtt ttcccagtca cgacgttgta
     9961 aaacgacggc cagt
//
LOCUS       pSR472                  9401 bp    DNA     circular SYN 16-MAY-2017
DEFINITION  Ligation of APOBEC3H into pySR419.
ACCESSION   pSR472
KEYWORDS    .
SOURCE      Unknown.
  ORGANISM  Unknown
            Unclassified.
REFERENCE   1  (bases 1 to 9401)
  AUTHORS   Self
  JOURNAL   Unpublished.
COMMENT     SECID/File created by SciEd Central, Scientific & Educational
            Software.
FEATURES             Location/Qualifiers
     CDS             complement(27..1034)
                     /gene="tTA rev transactivator"
     misc_feature    1035..1328
                     /gene="CMV promoter"
     CDS             2075..2093
                     /gene="TET-R binding site_1"
     CDS             2117..2135
                     /gene="TET-R binding site_2"
     CDS             2159..2177
                     /gene="TET-R binding site_3"
     CDS             2201..2219
                     /gene="TET-R binding site_4"
     CDS             2243..2261
                     /gene="TET-R binding site_5"
     CDS             2285..2303
                     /gene="TET-R binding site_6"
     CDS             2327..2345
                     /gene="TET-R binding site_7"
     CDS             2550..3098
                     /gene="APOBEC3H_OptSc"
     CDS             complement(4567..5427)
                     /gene="AmpR"
     misc_feature    5676..5739
                     /gene="(null)"
                     /product="5' primer for switching selective marker"
     CDS             5740..7463
                     /gene="KanMX-Hygro"
     CDS             7527..7625
                     /gene="TRP1"
     misc_feature    7527..8301
                     /gene="ARS416"
                     /product="ARS416"
ORIGIN      
        1 gaattcttat acgatcctcg cgccccctac ccaccgtact cgtcaattcc aagggcatcg
       61 gtaaacatct gctcaaactc gaagtcggcc atatccagag cgccgtaggg ggcggagtcg
      121 tggggggtaa atcccggacc cggggaatcc ccgtccccca acatgtccag atcgaaatcg
      181 tctagcgcgt cggcatgcgc catcgccacg tcctcgccgt ctaagtggag ctcgtccccc
      241 aggctgacat cggtcggggg ggccgtcgac agtctgcgcg tgtgtcccgc ggggagaaag
      301 gacaggcgcg gagccgccag ccccgcctct tcgggggcgt cgtcgtccgg gagatcgagc
      361 aggccctcga tggtagaccc gtaattgttt ttcgtacgcg cgcggctgta cgcggaccca
      421 ctttcacatt taagttgttt ttctaatccg catatgatca attcaaggcc gaataagaag
      481 gctggctctg caccttggtg atcaaataat tcgatagctt gtcgtaataa tggcggcata
      541 ctatcagtag taggtgtttc cctttcttct ttagcgactt gatgctcttg atcttccaat
      601 acgcaaccta aagtaaaatg ccccacagcg ctgagtgcat ataacgcgtt ctctagtgaa
      661 aaaccttgtt ggcataaaaa ggctaattga ttttcgagag tttcatactg tttttctgta
      721 ggccgtgtat ctgaatgtac ttttgctcca ttgcgatgac ttagtaaagc acatctaaaa
      781 cttttagcgt tattgcgtaa aaaatcttgc cagctttccc cttttaaagg gcaaaagtga
      841 gtatggtgcc tatctaacat ctcaatggct aaggcgtcga gcaaagcccg cttatttttt
      901 acatgccaat acagtgtagg ctgctctaca ccaagcttct gggcgagttt acgggttgtt
      961 aaaccttcga ttccgacctc attaagcagc tctaatgcgc tgttaatcac tttactttta
     1021 tctaatctag acatatgaat tggggccgcg gaggctggat cggtcccggt gtcttctatg
     1081 gaggtcaaaa cagcgtggat ggcgtctcca ggcgatctga cggttcacta aacgagctct
     1141 gcttatatag acctcccacc gtacacgcct accgcccatt tgcgtcaatg gggcggagtt
     1201 gttacgacat tttggaaagt cccgttgatt ttggtgccaa aacaaactcc cattgacgtc
     1261 aatggggtgg agacttggaa atccccgtga gtcaaaccgc tatccacgcc cattgatgta
     1321 ctgccaaaac cgcatcacca tggtaatagc gatgactaat acgtagatgt actgccaagt
     1381 aggaaagtcc cataaggtca tgtactgggc ataatgccag gcgggccatt taccgtcatt
     1441 gacgtcaata gggggcgtac ttggcatatg atacacttga tgtactgcca agtgggcagt
     1501 ttaccgtaaa tactccaccc attgacgtca atggaaagtc cctattggcg ttactatggg
     1561 aacatacgtc attattgacg tcaatgggcg ggggtcgttg ggcggtcagc caggcgggcc
     1621 atttaccgta agttatgtaa cgcggaactc catatatggg ctatgaacta atgaccccgt
     1681 aattgattac tattaataac tagtcaataa tcaatgtcaa catggcggta atgttggaca
     1741 tgagccaata taaatgtaca tattatgata tggatacaac gtatgcaatg ggccaagctc
     1801 ctcgagtaat tcgcgccact tctaaataag cgaatttctt atgatttatg atttttatta
     1861 ttaaataagt tataaaaaaa ataagtgtat acaaatttta aagtgactct taggttttaa
     1921 aacgaaaatt cttattcttg agtaactctt tcctgtaggt caggttgctt tctcaggtat
     1981 agtatgaggt cgctcttatt gaccacacct ctaccggcag atccgctagg gataacaggg
     2041 taatatagat caattcctcg atcgagttta ccactcccta tcagtgatag agaaaagtga
     2101 aagtcgagtt taccactccc tatcagtgat agagaaaagt gaaagtcgag tttaccactc
     2161 cctatcagtg atagagaaaa gtgaaagtcg agtttaccac tccctatcag tgatagagaa
     2221 aagtgaaagt cgagtttacc actccctatc agtgatagag aaaagtgaaa gtcgagttta
     2281 ccactcccta tcagtgatag agaaaagtga aagtcgagtt taccactccc tatcagtgat
     2341 agagaaaagt gaaagtcgag ctcggtaccc tatggcatgc atgtgctctg tatgtatata
     2401 aaactcttgt tttcttcttt tctctaaata ttctttcctt atacattagg tcctttgtag
     2461 cataaattac tatacttcta tagacacgca aacacaaata cacacactaa attaccggat
     2521 caattcgggg gatccgttta aacaggccta tggctctcct aacggctgag actttcagat
     2581 tgcagtttaa caacaagaga agattgcgta gaccttatta ccctaggaaa gccctcctgt
     2641 gttatcaact aacaccacaa aatggttcaa ctccaacaag aggatatttt gaaaataaga
     2701 aaaagtgcca tgcggaaatt tgctttatca acgaaatcaa gtctatgggt ttggatgaaa
     2761 ctcaatgtta ccaagttaca tgctacttaa cctggtcccc ttgttcatct tgtgcttggg
     2821 aattagttga tttcataaaa gcacacgatc accttaattt gggtattttt gccagcagat
     2881 tatactacca ttggtgtaaa ccacaacaga agggccttag acttttatgc ggatctcaag
     2941 tccctgttga agtgatgggg tttccaaagt tcgcagattg ttgggagaat tttgtagacc
     3001 atgaaaaacc actatcattc aatccataca aaatgctgga agagttggac aaaaacagta
     3061 gagcaattaa acgtagattg gaacgaatca aatcttaaat cgatagcggc cgctagggcc
     3121 ctgcaggagg gccgcatcat gtaattagtt atgtcacgct tacattcacg ccctcccccc
     3181 acatccgctc taaccgaaaa ggaaggagtt agacaacctg aagtctaggt ccctatttat
     3241 ttttttatag ttatgttagt attaagaacg ttatttatat ttcaaatttt tctttttttt
     3301 ctgtacagac gcgtgtacgc atgtaacatt atactgaaaa ccttgcttga gaaggttttg
     3361 ggacgctcga aggctttaat ttgcggccaa gcttggcgta atcatggtca tagctgtttc
     3421 ctgtgtgaaa ttgttatccg ctcacaattc cacacaacat acgagccgga agcataaagt
     3481 gtaaagcctg gggtgcctaa tgagtgagct aactcacatt aattgcgttg cgctcactgc
     3541 ccgctttcca gtcgggaaac ctgtcgtgcc agctgcatta atgaatcggc caacgcgcgg
     3601 ggagaggcgg tttgcgtatt gggcgctctt ccgcttcctc gctcactgac tcgctgcgct
     3661 cggtcgttcg gctgcggcga gcggtatcag ctcactcaaa ggcggtaata cggttatcca
     3721 cagaatcagg ggataacgca ggaaagaaca tgtgagcaaa aggccagcaa aaggccagga
     3781 accgtaaaaa ggccgcgttg ctggcgtttt tccataggct ccgcccccct gacgagcatc
     3841 acaaaaatcg acgctcagtc agaggtggcg aaacccgaca ggactataaa gataccaggc
     3901 gtttccccct ggaagctccc tcgtgcgctc tcctgttccg accctgccgc ttaccggata
     3961 cctgtccgcc tttctccctt cgggaagcgt ggcgctttct catagctcac gctgtaggta
     4021 tctcagttcg gtgtaggtcg ttcgctccaa gctgggctgt gtgcacgaac cccccgttca
     4081 gcccgaccgc tgcgccttat ccggtaacta tcgtcttgag tccaacccgg taagacacga
     4141 cttatcgcca ctggcagcag ccactggtaa caggattagc agagcgaggt atgtaggcgg
     4201 tgctacagag ttcttgaagt ggtggcctaa ctacggctac actagaagga cagtatttgg
     4261 tatctgcgct ctgctgaagc cagttacctt cggaaaaaga gttggtagct cttgatccgg
     4321 caaacaaacc accgctggta gcggtggttt ttttgtttgc aagcagcaga ttacgcgcag
     4381 aaaaaaagga tctcaagaag atcctttgat cttttctacg gggtctgacg ctcagtggaa
     4441 cgaaaactca cgttaaggga ttttggtcat gagattatca aaaaggatct tcacctagat
     4501 ccttttaaat taaaaatgaa gttttaaatc aatctaaagt atatatgagt aaacttggtc
     4561 tgacagttac caatgcttaa tcagtgaggc acctatctca gcgatctgtc tatttcgttc
     4621 atccatagtt gcctgactcc ccgtcgtgta gataactacg atacgggagg gcttaccatc
     4681 tggccccagt gctgcaatga taccgcgaga cccacgctca ccggctccag atttatcagc
     4741 aataaaccag ccagccggaa gggccgagcg cagaagtggt cctgcaactt tatccgcctc
     4801 catccagtct attaattgtt gccgggaagc tagagtaagt agttcgccag ttaatagttt
     4861 gcgcaacgtt gttgccattg ctacaggcat cgtggtgtca cgctcgtcgt ttggtatggc
     4921 ttcattcagc tccggttccc aacgatcaag gcgagttaca tgatccccca tgttgtgcaa
     4981 aaaagcggtt agctccttcg gtcctccgat cgttgtcaga agtaagttgg ccgcagtgtt
     5041 atcactcatg gttatggcag cactgcataa ttctcttact gtcatgccat ccgtaagatg
     5101 cttttctgtg actggtgagt actcaaccaa gtcattctga gaatagtgta tgcggcgacc
     5161 gagttgctct tgcccggcgt caatacggga taataccgcg ccacatagca gaactttaaa
     5221 agtgctcatc attggaaaac gttcttcggg gcgaaaactc tcaaggatct taccgctgtt
     5281 gagatccagt tcgatgtaac ccactcgtgc acccaactga tcttcagcat cttttacttt
     5341 caccagcgtt tctgggtgag caaaaacagg aaggcaaaat gccgcaaaaa agggaataag
     5401 ggcgacacgg aaatgttgaa tactcatact cttccttttt caatattatt gaagcattta
     5461 tcagggttat tgtctcatga gcggatacat atttgaatgt atttagaaaa ataaacaaat
     5521 aggggttccg cgcacatttc cccgaaaagt gccacctgac gtctaagaaa ccattattat
     5581 catgacatta acctataaaa ataggcgtat cacgaggccc tttcgtcttc aagaattaat
     5641 tcggtcgaaa aaagaaaagg agagggccaa gagggagggc attggtgact attgagcacg
     5701 tgagtatacg tgattaagca cacaaaggca gcttggagtc gtacgctgca ggtcgacgga
     5761 tccccgggtt aattaaggcg cgccagatct gtttagcttg cctcgtcccc gccgggtcac
     5821 ccggccagcg acatggaggc ccagaatacc ctccttgaca gtcttgacgt gcgcagctca
     5881 ggggcatgat gtgactgtcg cccgtacatt tagcccatac atccccatgt ataatcattt
     5941 gcatccatac attttgatgg ccgcacggcg cgaagcaaaa attacggctc ctcgctgcag
     6001 acctgcgagc agggaaacgc tcccctcaca gacgcgttga attgtcccca cgccgcgccc
     6061 ctgtagagaa atataaaagg ttaggatttg ccactgaggt tcttctttca tatacttcct
     6121 tttaaaatct tgctaggata cagttctcac atcacatccg aacataaaca accatgggta
     6181 aaaagcctga actcaccgcg acgtctgtcg agaagtttct gatcgaaaag ttcgacagcg
     6241 tctccgacct gatgcagctc tcggagggcg aagaatctcg tgctttcagc ttcgatgtag
     6301 gagggcgtgg atatgtcctg cgggtaaata gctgcgccga tggtttctac aaagatcgtt
     6361 atgtttatcg gcactttgca tcggccgcgc tcccgattcc ggaagtgctt gacattgggg
     6421 aattcagcga gagcctgacc tattgcatct cccgccgtgc acagggtgtc acgttgcaag
     6481 acctgcctga aaccgaactg cccgctgttc tgcagccggt cgcggaggcc atggatgcga
     6541 tcgctgcggc cgatcttagc cagacgagcg ggttcggccc attcggaccg caaggaatcg
     6601 gtcaatacac tacatggcgt gatttcatat gcgcgattgc tgatccccat gtgtatcact
     6661 ggcaaactgt gatggacgac accgtcagtg cgtccgtcgc gcaggctctc gatgagctga
     6721 tgctttgggc cgaggactgc cccgaagtcc ggcacctcgt gcacgcggat ttcggctcca
     6781 acaatgtcct gacggacaat ggccgcataa cagcggtcat tgactggagc gaggcgatgt
     6841 tcggggattc ccaatacgag gtcgccaaca tcttcttctg gaggccgtgg ttggcttgta
     6901 tggagcagca gacgcgctac ttcgagcgga ggcatccgga gcttgcagga tcgccgcggc
     6961 tccgggcgta tatgctccgc attggtcttg accaactcta tcagagcttg gttgacggca
     7021 atttcgatga tgcagcttgg gcgcagggtc gatgcgacgc aatcgtccga tccggagccg
     7081 ggactgtcgg gcgtacacaa atcgcccgca gaagcgcggc cgtctggacc gatggctgtg
     7141 tagaagtact cgccgatagt ggaaaccgac gccccagcac tcgtccgagg gcaaaggaat
     7201 aatcagtact gacaataaaa agattcttgt tttcaagaac ttgtcatttg tatagttttt
     7261 ttatattgta gttgttctat tttaatcaaa tgttagcgtg atttatattt tttttcgcct
     7321 cgacatcatc tgcccagatg cgaagttaag tgcgcagaaa gtaatatcat gcgtcaatcg
     7381 tatgtgaatg ctggtcgcta tactgctgtc gattcgatac taacgccgcc atccagtgtc
     7441 gaaaacgagc tcgaattcat cgaagcttac attttatgtt agctggtgga ctgacgccag
     7501 aaaatgttgg tgatgcgctt agattaaatg gcgttattgg tgttgatgta agcggaggtg
     7561 tggagacaaa tggtgtaaaa gactctaaca aaatagcaaa tttcgtcaaa aatgctaaga
     7621 aataggttat tactgagtag tatttattta agtattgttt gtgcacttgc ctgcaagcct
     7681 tttgaaaagc aagcataaaa gatctaaaca taaaatctgt aaaataacaa gatgtaaaga
     7741 taatgctaaa tcatttggct ttttgattga ttgtacagga aaatatacat cgcagggggt
     7801 tgacttttac catttcaccg caatggaatc aaacttgttg aagagaatgt tcacaggcgc
     7861 atacgctaca atgacccgat tcttgctagc cttttctcgg tcttgcaaac aaccgccggc
     7921 agcttagtat ataaatacac atgtacatac ctctctccgt atcctcgtaa tcattttctt
     7981 gtatttatcg tcttttcgct gtaaaaactt tatcacactt atctcaaata cacttattaa
     8041 ccgcttttac tattatcttc tacgctgaca gtaatatcaa acagtgacac atattaaaca
     8101 cagtggtttc tttgcataaa caccatcagc ctcaagtcgt caagtaaaga tttcgtgttc
     8161 atgcagatag ataacaatct atatgttgat aattagcgtt gcctcatcaa tgcgagatcc
     8221 gtttaaccgg accctagtgc acttacccca cgttcggtcc actgtgtgcc gaacatgctc
     8281 cttcactatt ttaacatgtg gaattaattc tcatgtttga cagcttatca tcgaactcta
     8341 agaggtgata cttatttact gtaaaactgt gacgataaaa ccggaaggaa gaataagaaa
     8401 actcgaactg atctataatg cctattttct gtaaagagtt taagctatga aagcctcggc
     8461 attttggccg ctcctaggta gtgctttttt tccaaggaca aaacagtttc tttttcttga
     8521 gcaggtttta tgtttcggta atcataaaca ataaataaat tatttcattt atgtttaaaa
     8581 ataaaaaata aaaaagtatt ttaaattttt aaaaaagttg attataagca tgtgaccttt
     8641 tgcaagcaat taaattttgc aatttgtgat tttaggcaaa agttacaatt tctggctcgt
     8701 gtaatatatg tatgctaaag tgaactttta caaagtcgat atggacttag tcaaaagaaa
     8761 ttttcttaaa aatatatagc actagccaat ttagcacttc tttatgagat atattataga
     8821 ctttattaag ccagatttgt gtattatatg tatttacccg gcgaatcatg gacatacatt
     8881 ctgaaatagg taatattctc tatggtgaga cagcatagat aacctaggat acaagttaaa
     8941 agctagtact gttttgcagt aatttttttc ttttttataa gaatgttacc acctaaataa
     9001 gttataaagt caatagttaa gtttgatatt tgattgtaaa ataccgtaat atatttgcat
     9061 gatcaaaagg ctcaatgttg actagccagc atgtcaacca ctatattgat caccgatata
     9121 tggacttcca caccaactag taatatgaca ataaattcaa gatattcttc atgagaatgg
     9181 cccagcgata tatgcggtgt gaaataccgc acagatgcgt aaggagaaaa taccgcatca
     9241 ggcgccattc gccattcagg ctgcgcaact gttgggaagg gcgatcggtg cgggcctctt
     9301 cgctattacg ccagctggcg aaagggggat gtgctgcaag gcgattaagt tgggtaacgc
     9361 cagggttttc ccagtcacga cgttgtaaaa cgacggccag t
//
